# Supplementary material for: Toxoplasma gondii Matrix Antigen 1 Is a Secreted Immunomodulatory Effector
Source: mBio. 2021 May 18;12(3):e00603-21. doi: 10.1128/mBio.00603-21 (PMC8262993; doi:10.1128/mBio.00603-21)
Supplement: DATA SET S1 [file mbio.00603-21-sd001.txt]

LOCUS       pMAG1KO-DHFR          11673 bp                         20-AUG-2020
FEATURES             Location/Qualifiers
     source          1..415
                     /organism="Cloning vector pUC19"
                     /mol_type="other DNA"
                     /label="source Cloning vector pUC19"
     source          1..3825
                     /comment="Molecule is created with Unipro UGENE v1.13"
     CDS             complement(146..415)
                     /gene="lacZalpha"
                     /codon_start=1
                     /product="beta-galactosidase alpha fragment"
                     /translation="MTMITPSLHACRSTLEDPRVPSSNSLAVVLQRRDWENPGVTQLN
                     RLAAHPPFASWRNSEEARTDRPSQQLRSLNGEWRLMRYFLLTHLCGISHRIWCTLSTI
                     CSDAA"
                     /label="lacZalpha CDS"
     primer_bind     complement(391..415)
                     /created_by="User"
                     /label="pUC19productionR-Smi"
                     /note="Geneious type: primer_bind_reverse"
     misc_feature    396..415
                     /gene="lacZalpha"
                     /note="multiple cloning site (EcoRI-HindIII)"
                     /label="lacZalpha misc"
     primer_bind     401..440
                     /created_by="User"
                     /label="T2ko-5'F w/adp"
     Site            412..419
                     /label="SwaI"
     primer_bind     420..440
                     /created_by="User"
                     /label="T2ko-5'F"
     primer_bind     420..437
                     /mismatches=0
     misc_recomb     420..1336
                     /created_by="User"
                     /label="T2-5'Recomb"
     promoter        420..1336
                     /label="T2 promoter Pru"
                     /ugene_group="misc_recomb"
     primer_bind     1212..1231
                     /label="T2comp-coloF"
     primer_bind     complement(1315..1336)
                     /created_by="User"
                     /label="T2ko-5'R"
     primer_bind     1347..1366
                     /label="T2CompSeqF"
     primer_bind     complement(1369..1401)
                     /label="T2-5p-RecombR"
     primer_bind     1385..1411
                     /label="T2CDScompF"
     misc_feature    1391..1393
                     /label="Start"
     CDS             1394..3466
                     /note="Geneious type: Concatenated sequence"
                     /label="T2_cds"
     exon            1394..1748
                     /label="Ex1"
     primer_bind     1500..1521
                     /created_by="User"
                     /label="T2colonyF"
     primer_bind     1504..1521
                     /note="Oligo predicted by CLC primer designer"
                     /note="Oligo type: primer"
                     /note="Melting temp.: 59.08"
                     /label="T2F3"
     Region          1511..1579
                     /label="Transmembrane"
     primer_bind     1575..1592
                     /label="T2F wo TM"
     exon            1749..1882
                     /label="Ex2"
     primer_bind     complement(1764..1783)
                     /label="T2comp-coloR"
     Region          1847..2722
                     /label="Transferase"
     exon            1883..2045
                     /label="Ex3"
     misc_feature    complement(2034..2055)
                     /created_by="User"
                     /label="T2colonyR"
                     /note="Geneious type: primer_bind_reverse"
     exon            2046..2212
                     /label="Ex4"
     exon            2213..2372
                     /label="Ex5"
     exon            2373..2536
                     /label="Ex6"
     exon            2537..2777
                     /label="Ex7"
     Region          2741..3016
                     /label="Ricin B lectin"
     exon            2778..2863
                     /label="Ex8"
     exon            2864..3466
                     /label="Ex9"
     primer_bind     complement(3306..3326)
                     /note="Oligo predicted by CLC primer designer"
                     /note="Oligo type: primer"
                     /note="Melting temp.: 59.17"
                     /label="T2R3"
     misc_feature    3313..3825
                     /mismatches=0
                     /ugene_name="verified"
     primer_bind     complement(3450..3466)
                     /mismatches=0
     primer_bind     complement(3450..3498)
                     /label="T2CDScompR"
     misc_feature    3467..3472
                     /label="GAlinker"
     primer_bind     complement(3472..3510)
                     /mismatches=0
                     /label="T2CDSr-83-2"
     misc_feature    3473..3496
                     /mismatches=0
                     /label="FLAG"
                     /ugene_name="Tag"
     primer_bind     3491..3517
                     /mismatches=0
                     /label="SAG1-3'UTRf"
     misc_feature    3497..3499
                     /label="Stop"
     3'UTR           3500..3812
                     /label="SAG1 3'UTR"
     misc_difference 3587..3587
                     /label="C->T"
     primer_bind     complement(3806..3825)
                     /mismatches=0
                     /label="SAG1-3'UTRr"
     primer_bind     3812..3825
                     /mismatches=0
                     /label="TUBp-loxPf-83-2"
     misc_feature    3826..4778
                     /ugene_name="MAG1\ 5'UTR"
     misc_feature    complement(4759..4798)
                     /note=""
                     /ugene_name="MAG1\ 5UTR\ DHFR\ GA\ RVS"
     source          4779..8321
                     /comment="Molecule is created with Unipro UGENE v1.13"
     primer_bind     complement(4779..4781)
                     /mismatches=0
                     /label="SAG1-3'UTRr"
     primer_bind     4779..4790
                     /mismatches=0
                     /label="TUBp-loxPf-83-2"
     misc_feature    4779..5496
                     /mismatches=0
                     /ugene_name="verified"
     promoter        4779..5311
                     /label="P5RT70 prmtr"
     misc_feature    4779..4798
                     /note=""
                     /ugene_name="DHFR\ forward\ primer"
     misc_feature    4779..8321
                     /note=""
                     /ugene_name="DHFR\ marker"
     primer_bind     4785..4804
                     /mismatches=0
     promoter        complement(4805..4937)
                     /label="SAG1 promoter"
     promoter        4944..5262
                     /label="alpha tubulin TUBA1 promoter"
     misc_feature    complement(4958..4976)
                     /note=""
                     /ugene_name="RPrimer"
     misc_difference 5092..5093
                     /label="CC->GG"
                     /ugene_group="misc_feature"
     misc_difference 5134..5136
                     /label="GTG->CTC"
     misc_feature    5263..5296
                     /ugene_name="loxP"
     primer_bind     complement(5277..5316)
                     /mismatches=0
                     /label="TUBp-loxPr"
     primer_bind     5297..5328
                     /mismatches=0
                     /label="DHFR-loxP-F"
     CDS             5312..7144
                     /mismatches=0
                     /label="DHFR"
     misc_feature    5312..7144
                     /source_doc="pT2CompDHFR.gb"
                     /label="DHFR from HA DHFR"
                     /ugene_name="fragment"
     misc_feature    7111..7130
                     /ugene_name="Tats\ Cas9DHFRIntegDiagR\ FWD"
     primer_bind     complement(7130..7169)
                     /label="DHFR-loxP-R"
     misc_feature    7145..7178
                     /mismatches=0
                     /ugene_name="loxP"
     primer_bind     7154..7193
                     /label="pUC19wUPRT-vecF"
     misc_feature    7179..8321
                     /source_doc="pT2CompDHFR.gb"
                     /label="pUC19-T2KOvector"
                     /ugene_name="fragment"
     primer_bind     7185..7205
                     /created_by="User"
                     /label="T2ko-3'F"
     misc_recomb     7185..8321
                     /created_by="User"
                     /modified_by="User"
                     /label="T2-3'Recomb"
                     /ugene_name="Transcriptional\ Terminator"
                     /ugene_group="misc_recomb"
     3'UTR           7185..7748
                     /label="T2-3'UTR"
                     /ugene_group="UTR"
     primer_bind     7749..7768
                     /ugene_group="gene"
     misc_feature    8295..8314
                     /note=""
                     /ugene_name="FPrimer"
     primer_bind     complement(8301..8321)
                     /created_by="User"
                     /label="T2ko-3'R w/adpt"
                     /note="Geneious type: primer_bind_reverse"
     primer_bind     complement(8301..8321)
                     /created_by="User"
                     /label="T2ko-3'R"
     misc_feature    complement(8302..8321)
                     /note=""
                     /ugene_name="DHFR\ reverse\ primer"
     misc_feature    8302..8341
                     /note=""
                     /ugene_name="MAG1\ 3UTR\ DHFR\ GA\ FWD"
     misc_feature    8322..9395
                     /note=""
                     /ugene_name="MAG1\ 3'UTR"
     misc_feature    complement(9376..9419)
                     /note=""
                     /ugene_name="MAG1\ 3UTR\ pUC19\ GA\ RVS"
     source          9396..11673
                     /comment="Molecule is created with Unipro UGENE v1.13"
     primer_bind     complement(9396..9414)
                     /created_by="User"
                     /label="T2ko-3'R w/adpt"
                     /note="Geneious type: primer_bind_reverse"
     Site            9396..9403
                     /label="SmiI"
     misc_feature    9396..11673
                     /source_doc="pT2CompDHFR.gb"
                     /label="pUC19-T2KOvector"
                     /ugene_name="fragment"
     source          9400..11673
                     /organism="Cloning vector pUC19"
                     /mol_type="other DNA"
                     /label="source Cloning vector pUC19"
     CDS             complement(9400..9456)
                     /gene="lacZalpha"
                     /codon_start=1
                     /product="beta-galactosidase alpha fragment"
                     /translation="MTMITPSLHACRSTLEDPRVPSSNSLAVVLQRRDWENPGVTQLN
                     RLAAHPPFASWRNSEEARTDRPSQQLRSLNGEWRLMRYFLLTHLCGISHRIWCTLSTI
                     CSDAA"
                     /label="lacZalpha CDS"
     primer_bind     9400..9425
                     /created_by="User"
                     /label="pUC19productionF-Smi"
     misc_feature    9400..9439
                     /gene="lacZalpha"
                     /note="multiple cloning site (EcoRI-HindIII)"
                     /label="lacZalpha misc"
     gene            complement(9400..9456)
                     /gene="lacZalpha"
                     /label="lacZalpha gene"
     -10_signal      complement(9501..9506)
                     /note="Plac promoter (drives lacZalpha;  
                     counter-clockwise); TATGTT"
                     /label="-10 signal"
     -35_signal      complement(9525..9530)
                     /note="Plac promoter (drives lacZalpha;  
                     counter-clockwise); TTTACA"
                     /label="-35 signal"
     protein_bind    complement(9550..9562)
                     /note="CAP protein binding site"
                     /bound_moiety="catabolite activator protein (CAP)"
                     /label="CAP protein binding site protein bind"
     rep_origin      complement(9854..10442)
                     /note="pMB1 origin of replication (counter-clockwise)  
                     (RNAII -35 to RNA/DNA switch point)"
                     /label="rep origin"
     misc_RNA        complement(9854..10406)
                     /note="RNAII transcript (complementary strand)"
                     /label="RNA"
     -35_signal      10260..10265
                     /note="RNAI promoter (clockwise); TTGAAG"
                     /label="RNAI promoter (clockwise); TTGAAG -35 signal"
     -10_signal      10282..10287
                     /note="RNAI promoter (clockwise); GCTACA"
                     /label="RNAI promoter (clockwise); GCTACA -10 signal"
     misc_RNA        10296..10403
                     /note="RNAI transcript"
                     /label="RNAI transcript"
     -10_signal      complement(10416..10421)
                     /note="RNAII promoter (counter-clockwise); CGTAAT"
                     /label="-10 signal"
     -35_signal      complement(10437..10442)
                     /note="RNAII promoter (counter-clockwise); TTGAGA"
                     /label="-35 signal"
     CDS             complement(10613..11473)
                     /gene="bla"
                     /note="ampR (confers resistance to ampicillin)"
                     /codon_start=1
                     /product="beta-lactamase"
                     /translation="MSIQHFRVALIPFFAAFCLPVFAHPETLVKVKDAEDQLGARVGY
                     IELDLNSGKILESFRPEERFPMMSTFKVLLCGAVLSRIDAGQEQLGRRIHYSQNDLVE
                     YSPVTEKHLTDGMTVRELCSAAITMSDNTAANLLLTTIGGPKELTAFLHNMGDHVTRL
                     DRWEPELNEAIPNDERDTTMPVAMATTLRKLLTGELLTLASRQQLIDWMEADKVAGPL
                     LRSALPAGWFIADKSGAGERGSRGIIAALGPDGKPSRIVVIYTTGSQATMDERNRQIA
                     EIGASLIKHW"
                     /label="bla CDS"
     gene            complement(10613..11473)
                     /gene="bla"
                     /label="bla gene"
     sig_peptide     complement(11405..11473)
                     /gene="bla"
                     /note="required for secretion to the periplasm; cleaved  
                     off to form the mature beta-lactamase protein."
                     /label="bla signal peptide"
     -10_signal      complement(11517..11522)
                     /note="bla promoter (counter-clockwise); GAGACA"
                     /label="-10 signal"
     -35_signal      complement(11538..11543)
                     /note="bla promoter (counter-clockwise); TTCAAA"
                     /label="-35 signal"
ORIGIN
        1 TCGCGCGTTT CGGTGATGAC GGTGAAAACC TCTGACACAT GCAGCTCCCG GAGACGGTCA
       61 CAGCTTGTCT GTAAGCGGAT GCCGGGAGCA GACAAGCCCG TCAGGGCGCG TCAGCGGGTG
      121 TTGGCGGGTG TCGGGGCTGG CTTAACTATG CGGCATCAGA GCAGATTGTA CTGAGAGTGC
      181 ACCATATGCG GTGTGAAATA CCGCACAGAT GCGTAAGGAG AAAATACCGC ATCAGGCGCC
      241 ATTCGCCATT CAGGCTGCGC AACTGTTGGG AAGGGCGATC GGTGCGGGCC TCTTCGCTAT
      301 TACGCCAGCT GGCGAAAGGG GGATGTGCTG CAAGGCGATT AAGTTGGGTA ACGCCAGGGT
      361 TTTCCCAGTC ACGACGTTGT AAAACGACGG CCAGTGAATT CGAGCTCGGT AATTTAAATA
      421 CTCTCCTCGC TGCGGTTCTT TCCTTCTTAA GAGCATCCGT TGTCGCGTCC TGACCCTCTC
      481 CCCCCCCACC CTCCGCGAGA ACGGGGAAAA CCTGAACCCT CTGAGAAATG AAGCGCCTCT
      541 CGTCAGACGC GGCGACTCGC CACGGACTTT CCAGAAAAGT CAACGCGTGG AACTGAGGGC
      601 CGCTCTCGAA GGCTCTCTGC CCTGCACCTT GAGCCCAGAT GTATTGCGAA GGAAGGCCTG
      661 CCGCACTGCC TCGTCTCGAC AAGGTTGTCT CCTGCGCCGC CGGGACTCGA CTAAGAAGAA
      721 TCTTCGCAAA CGCTTCACAC TCCTCATGTG CTCGAGTTCG GTCCTCGTTC CCAGGCTCCT
      781 CGTTCCTCTC TTCCCCTGTC TCCGCGGGCT CTTCGCGTCC ACCGAAAAGC GGTCTTCCTC
      841 CTCAAGAAAA CGGATCGCCT TTCTGTGGGG AACATCCGTG TTCTCCCGCT CGGCGTGTGA
      901 ACTAGGAAGC TCGCAGCGTC TCAACTTCTT AAATCTATTT ACATTTTAAG TGTAATCATA
      961 TATGCATATT TGTGTTTAAA TAAGGTAAAC ATAACTGTAT ACAGATTTAT ACTATAACCA
     1021 TAAGCATAAA TACACATATA GATATATGTA TACGTATATG TCTCAGCGCC GTTGAATCCC
     1081 CTTCCTGGTG TCCGTCCTGG GAACTGTCGA ACTTCTCTTG GTGGGGGATT GTGGGTCGGC
     1141 GGCGCCTACG CTCTCAACTC GCTTCTGTCC TCTTCTCGGT TCTTCTGGAG TTCTGATGGT
     1201 TCCACAAGGA CTCCCCGTTA CCATTTCGTC CGCTCTTTGA CTTCGTTCAC TTCCTCTCTG
     1261 CTGGGCAAGC GATACGTGAA GGCCCTGGCC TAGGCTGCCA TTGTTCTCTC TCCTCGTTCG
     1321 TTCCCGAGGA GCCTTATTTC TCTCCGTCTT GGCCTCTGTT CTGGTGCTTC GCCTTCCATT
     1381 CTCGTCTACT ATGCCGGTCG AGTGCCCAGT GGGAGGCGGC CAGGAGACGC CGCGAGCCTC
     1441 GTGGCGGAGG GGAGAGCCGG GCAAGAAGCC GCTGAACTCG AAGCTGGTCG CGCGGCTGCG
     1501 GCGTCGGTGT TTGCTTCTGC TCGGATCGCT CTGCGTGAGT GTGGGGATTT TCTGGTGTCT
     1561 CTTCTCCTCG GGAGTTCTCA CGCTGCTCTT CCCCGGCGCC TTCAGCCGCG ACTCGCCTCA
     1621 GACGCACTCC CTGGACTTGC ATGCACCTGC AGTCGCCGAA CTCCACAGCC TCCTCAAAGG
     1681 CCTGCCCCTC CCGACGCACC ACGAAAAAGC CACCGTCGAC AACAGCGCAA TCGTCGTCGG
     1741 CGTCCACGGC ACAGTGAAGG CACCGTACAG CAGAGTCGTC GACCATCTGT TGAAGATCGT
     1801 GGTACTTCCG GTGTTGACAG GAGAGCCGCG TTACGTGACT GGAGACGATT TCTCAGTTAT
     1861 CATTCCTGTT CGCAATGAAG AGGCGTATCT TCCCAAGACG TTGACTTTCT TGTTCGAAGT
     1921 AACTCCAATC GAGCGCATCC GCGAGGTGAT TGTCGTCGAC GACCACAGCG ACAAGCCGAT
     1981 AAAAGCAATT CTGGAGAAGA CGCTTCCTCA ACACATCCTC GACAAGACGC GCATCATCCG
     2041 CTTCGACTCG CCTCAAGGCT TAATTCGCGG ACGGGTGGCG GGAGCAGCGA TTGCGACAAG
     2101 CGACAACTTT TTCTTTCTCG ACGGACACTG CAGACCGAAG GTCGGCTGGG CGGAGCCTCT
     2161 CCTCGCGCAT TTGAAAACCA ATTACCGGAG AATTGCTTGC CCCAAGATTT ACGATATTTA
     2221 CCTGGACTCC TGGGAAGACG TCGGCACCCA CGGAACGAAG ATGATGTTTG AGTGGACTTT
     2281 CGAATTCGGC TGGTTTGAAG ACCTCGAAGA CGAAGTCCCC GTGCTTGCAG GCGGCATTCT
     2341 CGCGATGACT AAGAAGTGGT GGATTGAGTC CGGGCTGTAC GACGAAGGCA TGCTCGAGTG
     2401 GGGTGGAGAA AATCTGGAGC AGTCGATTCG CTCCTGGCTC TGCGGAGGCG AAATCGTGGC
     2461 CGTGCAGGAG TCAAAAATCG GACACATTTT CTCGAGGCCT CCGAAACCGA ATCCAGGAAA
     2521 TCGACTTGTC ATACAGGTCC AGAAGAATCA GAAACGCGGA GCGAAAGTCT GGCTGGACGA
     2581 GTACTACTTT TTATTCTACA AGTACCACCG GGAAGTGCGT GGACACCAGG AAGGCGACAT
     2641 TACGCAGCGA AAGAAACTGC GGTACGAACA GTTGACTTGC ATGCCATTCC AGTGGTACGT
     2701 GGAGAAATTC AAAACTGCCT TCGACCGCAA GGGACTTCTC GACCACAACT TCTTCCACAT
     2761 TGAACACGAA CAAACAGGCC TGTGTCTCTC CTCTGCGTAC ACCCCCGGTT TTCCCGACCA
     2821 CCGTCTCGTG TTGGAGCCTT GCGATCTCCA CGCCCGTCTC CAGCAATGGA CCGTGGCCGC
     2881 GGGGAATCGG TTGATTGAAA ACCGAGAGAA GAAGTGCATC GACGCGTTTG TCCAGCAAGC
     2941 CGATGCGCGG GCGCCGGTTG TGTGGACCTG CGACTGGAAC CGCGTCCTGC AAAGGCAAAA
     3001 CGAAAACCAG TTCTGGCAGT GGGATGCGTC GCTGCCGGGC CAGGCTGCCT CTGCAAACGC
     3061 GACGGGACGA ATCTTCTCCT TCTCGCACCC CGACACTGTC TCCCTCACGG GTCACGACAC
     3121 GCTGTCGGTG TACAGACACC TGGCGGCGTC GCACCATGCG CGGTGCCTGG TGGTGGAGGC
     3181 GCCGCGGAGC CGCGGAGACG AGCAGAAGAA GCTCCTTTTC GTGAACTGGA AGAGCTGCGA
     3241 CGAGCCCGTC CGTCCGGAGA CGAACGACGG GTGGACCGTC GAGAACCGCG GAGAGGGGCA
     3301 GGACGAGGAA GAAGAAGTAC GAGGAGACCG CATGCGCTTC AAGCCAAAGT GGTTCTTCGC
     3361 GCCGCTCTCG TCCAGAGTCG GCCTGCGCAC GATGGAGGAC GCTAACAGCA TCACCGACCA
     3421 AGCCGCAGAA AAGTACCTCA GAAAGGCGCC GAAGCCGCTC GACGAGGGAG CTGATTACAA
     3481 GGATGACGAC GATAAGTAGA TCACCGTTGT GCTCACTTCT CAAATCGACA AAGGAAACAC
     3541 ACTTCGTGCA GCATGTGCCC CATTATAAAG AAACTGAGTT GTTCCGTTGT GGCTTGCAGG
     3601 TGTCACATCC ACAAAAACCG GCCGACTCTA AATAGGAGTG TTTCGCAGCA AGCAGCGAAA
     3661 GTTTATGACT GGGTCCGAAT CTCTGAACGG ATGTGTGGCG GACCTGGCTG ATGTTGATCG
     3721 CCGTCGACAC ACGCGCCACA TGGGTCAATA CACAAGACAG CTATCAGTTG TTTTAGTCGA
     3781 ACCGGTTAAC ACAATTCTTG CCCCCCCGAG GGGGATCGAT AAGCTGTTGC AGTTGCGTAT
     3841 GCCAGTGCGT CACAGCGCTG AACTACTGGC AGGTAGACAC ATCTGGCAAG CTACTGCTGT
     3901 GTCTGAAGCG TGCCGATGTG TGCGCGTACG CTTACAGAGA GCCTGCAAGA CACTGGTTGG
     3961 AAGACAAAAT TTTTCTTCTC AAGAGTTGAG CTTTAGTTTG GTCACTCGCC GTTGGTTGTT
     4021 CTGTGTGCTA GACGTACTCT AACGCAAACC AGTCGAGGAA CACACGAACG AGAGAGACGG
     4081 CAATATCTCC CGTCGCGCTA TCACACCGGG TAAGGTCACG AGCTTCCGAC TGGCACTGTG
     4141 TATATCTTAA TGGGGGGGTG ACGCACGATT GGATCACCCA AATTCCGAGC GGTTTGAGGA
     4201 AGGGAAACGA GCGCGGTTAA CAGCTCGTCG TTGGAGGACC TGTAGTGGTC GGGACTAAAG
     4261 ACGTATTAAT GCAGTCGGAC GCCACTGACC ATCCATGGGG TTTAGAGGCA TGCTGATTTG
     4321 CGGAGGAGGG GGGGAGGGTA AGCATCTTAC CCGAAGATGA TGGCACTCGG TCACTGAGAG
     4381 ACGATAGAGT GAACTGCGGG GAAGGAGGTC GACTAGTGCG ACCAGGGAAA GCACCTGGTA
     4441 GGAAGAGCGT CGGGGGTGGC GGTAACAGGG GAGGCAACAG AAAGGCACAG CAGCGCTACT
     4501 TGGTGGGTGA CGGCTATCAC AGCGAAGGCG GCGCAGTGTT ACACTACCGT AGTGCGTGTG
     4561 GCACTCGTAT TCACTGAAGT GATCGCTATT TTGTTTGCGT TACTGTGCAC AGCAACATGG
     4621 ATTGCGGACA GTGCAGAAGG CAACTGCACG CAGCAGGTGT TCTAGGCTTG TTTGTCACCC
     4681 TTGCCACAGC AACCGTAGGA TTGAGCCAAA GGTGAGTCAA GCGTCGTAGA GTTTTGCTAC
     4741 GTGTAGGCAC GGGAAGTTGC AGTCACCCTT CTTGTTGGCC CCCCTCGACG GTATCGATAA
     4801 GCTTGAACAC GCGTCTCAGG GTGCGTGGTT AGAACACGCG TCTCAGGGTG CGTGGTTAGA
     4861 ACACGCGTCT CAGGGTGCGT GGTTGGAACA CGCGTGTCAG GGTGCGTGGT TGGAACACGC
     4921 GTCTCAAGGT TTGTGGTTAA GCTTGCCTGC ATTGGGTGCG GTTGGTGATC CTGGTTGGAC
     4981 CGGTGGAGAT GCGCGCGCAC GAAGGGGATG TGTCAGAAAC ATTTTGTTTG TTCTCTGTGA
     5041 ACTTTTAGAT GTGTTAAAGG CGGCGAATAT TAGCAGAGAG TCCTCCTTGT TGGATTCTCT
     5101 CTTGAATTTC GCCCTTTCCT TCTCTTTGCG AGTCTCGTAG AGAACAAGCA CTCGTTCGCC
     5161 GTCCCTGACG ACGCAACCCG CGCAGAAGAC ATCCACCAAA CGGTGTTACA CAATCACCTT
     5221 GTGTGAAGTT CTTGCGGAAA ACTACTCGTT GGCATTTTTT CTATAACTTC GTATAGCATA
     5281 CATTATACGA AGTTATAGAA TTCCGACAAA AATGCAGAAA CCGGTGTGTC TGGTCGTCGC
     5341 GATGACCCCC AAGAGGGGCA TCGGCATCAA CAACGGCCTC CCGTGGCCCC ACTTGACCAC
     5401 AGATTTCAAA CACTTTCGTC GTGTGACAAA AACGACGCCC GAAGAAGCCA GTCGCCTGAA
     5461 CGGGTGGCTT CCCAGGAAAT TTGCAAAGAC GGGCGACTCT GGACTTCCCT CTCCATCAGT
     5521 CGGCAAGAGA TTCAACGCCG TTGTCATGGG ACGGAAAAAC TGGGAAAGCA TGCCTCGAAA
     5581 GTTTAGACCC CTCGTGGACA GATTGAACAT CGTCGTTTCC TCTTCCCTCA AAGAAGAAGA
     5641 CATTGCGGCG GAGAAGCCTC AAGCTGAAGG CCAGCAGCGC GTCCGAGTCT GTGCTTCACT
     5701 CCCAGCAGCT CTCAGCCTTC TGGAGGAAGA GTACAAGGAT TCTGTCGACC AGATTTTTGT
     5761 CGTGGGAGGA GCGGGACTGT ACGAGGCAGC GCTGTCTCTG GGCGTTGCCT CTCACCTGTA
     5821 CATCACGCGT GTAGCCCGCG AGTTTCCGTG CGACGTTTTC TTCCCTGCGT TCCCCGGAGA
     5881 TGACATTCTT TCAAACAAAT CAACTGCTGC GCAGGCTGCA GCTCCTGCCG AGTCTGTGTT
     5941 CGTTCCCTTT TGTCCGGAGC TCGGAAGAGA GAAGGACAAT GAAGCGACGT ATCGACCCAT
     6001 CTTCATTTCC AAGACCTTCT CAGACAACGG GGTACCCTAC GACTCCGTGG TTCTCGAGAA
     6061 GAGAAGGAAG ACTGACGACG CAGCCACTGC GGAACCGAGC AACGCAATGA GCTCCTTGAC
     6121 GTCCACGAGG GAGACAACTC CCGTGCACGG GTTGCAGGCT CCTTCTTCGG CCGCAGCCAT
     6181 TGCCCCGGTG TTGGCGTGGA TGGACGAAGA AGACCGGAAA AAACGCGAGC AAAAGGAACT
     6241 GATTCGGGCC GTTCCGCATG TTCACTTTAG AGGCCATGAA GAATTCCAGT ACCTTGATCT
     6301 CATTGCCGAC ATTATTAACA ATGGAAGGAC AATGGATGAC CGAACGGGCG TTGGTGTCAT
     6361 CTCCAAATTC GGCTGCACTA TGCGCTACTC GCTGGATCAG GCCTTTCCAC TTCTCACCAC
     6421 AAAGCGTGTG TTCTGGAAAG GGGTCCTCGA AGAGTTGCTG TGGTTCATTC GCGGCGACAC
     6481 GAACGCAAAC CATCTTTCTG AGAAGGGCGT GAAGATCTGG GACAAGAATG TGACACGCGA
     6541 GTTCCTCGAT TCGCGCAATC TCCCCCACCG AGAGGTCGGA GACATCGGCC CGGGCTACGG
     6601 CTTCCAGTGG AGACACTTCG GCGCGGCATA CAAAGACATG CACACAGACT ACACAGGGCA
     6661 GGGCGTCGAC CAGCTGAAGA ATGTGATCCA GATGCTGAGA ACGAATCCAA CAGATCGTCG
     6721 CATGCTCATG ACTGCCTGGA ATCCTGCAGC GCTGGACGAA ATGGCGCTGC CGCCTTGTCA
     6781 CTTGTTGTGC CAGTTCTACG TGAACGACCA GAAGGAGCTG TCGTGCATCA TGTATCAGCG
     6841 GTCGTGCGAT GTCGGCCTCG GCGTCCCCTT CAACATCGCT TCCTATTCGC TTTTGACGCT
     6901 CATGGTTGCA CACGTCTGCA ACCTAAAACC TAAGGAGTTC ATTCACTTCA TGGGGAACAC
     6961 GCATGTCTAC ACGAACCATG TCGAGGCTTT AAAAGAGCAG CTGCGGAGAG AACCGAGACC
     7021 GTTCCCCATT GTGAACATCC TCAACAAGGA ACGCATCAAG GAAATCGACG ATTTCACCGC
     7081 CGAGGATTTT GAGGTCGTGG GCTACGTCCC GCACGGACGA ATCCAGATGG AGATGGCTGT
     7141 CTAGATAACT TCGTATAGCA TACATTATAC GAAGTTATGG TACCAGCGTA AGCGAGAAAC
     7201 GGCACACAAG GCGGCCGTTT CAGTTCTCCC GGCGTTCGCA ACGAAACCCC CCAAACGGGG
     7261 AAAACGGCGA CACCCAGGAG GCAGAACGGC TATACGCGAC GGGGGAGAAG GCGATCCACG
     7321 GAAGAGCACA CCCGTCGCCG AATGCAGACT GCAAAGAGCT GTACAAACGA ACCCGGCGCC
     7381 ACAAAAACGA GCGTGTAGAT AAACGAAAAA AAGCAGAATC GCGAAGTTGG CTGGCGCTCC
     7441 AACTGGCACG AGAAATTTAG GTGTACATAC ATATGGTCCG ATGTACAGAC ACCGGAGGAA
     7501 CTCCGAGTGT CTCTCGGTGT AAATTCCGCG TCTTGGTTTC TCCTCGACTC AGAGGGGAAA
     7561 TAGTGTACAC TGACTTTTTC TTTCACATCG AGGCTCAGCG CGCAGAACGT CTCTTTTTTC
     7621 CGTTTGAAGA CACAGTCGTC GGAAGTCTCT TCTTTTGGTG TAGCGATACT GCTTTCGCTG
     7681 GTGCTGGCGA AGCGCCGAGC CGGGTTCCAT CAACAGCCGT TTAAAACAGA TTTTTGAACT
     7741 AAGAGACACA GAGCCACTGC ATTTTGACGA TCAAGCTGCA TTACATGTAG ACTTTACACT
     7801 GGCTGTTTCA GTTTCCAGCG AAGCTTCCTT CGTCTTTTTA TTTGCATACT TGTTTTCGCA
     7861 ACGCGATGCC GCTCAGCAGC AGGCAGAGCC TCTCTCCTGG AGGCGCAGTG TTTTCTTTTT
     7921 TCGTACACTG GATCGACCAG CCGTTGCGGC CGCGAGTCTC TTTCGGAGCA GTTCCGCTTC
     7981 TTTGCCCGTA CGGGGTCTCT GTGGGGGCAG ACTCTTAGGC GAAAGCAGCG AGTGCGGCGA
     8041 CTCTGTGTAG TCGGGAGACG CGTGGAAAAA GCGCGGCGCG AAATGGATTT CTGGATGCGG
     8101 AGAAAGAGTT GAGGTTGTCG ATCTTTCGCA ACTGGAGTGA TTCTGGCCTG CCTGTTCTCA
     8161 CAAAAAACAA ATGAGCATCT ATGCCGGCTT TTGCGACTTG GAGAAGTGTA CTGACATCTG
     8221 TTCGAGGTGT TGGAGCGTAA ACTGTTCCTT CTGATCTTTC GGTGGAGTCT TTCAAGCTCT
     8281 CAGTTTTCTC GCTCTTTGTC GACCTTTGCG GAAGCGTTTG CATGGCACCG ATTGAGGAGG
     8341 CGCTGTGTCA CAAGACGAAG GCGTTTGGAG AAATGGTGTC CCAGAAAGCC AAGGAAATTC
     8401 GGGAGAAAGC GGCGTCCTTG TCTTCATTGT TAGGTGTCGA TGCTGTCGAA AAACAATTGC
     8461 GGCGCGTCGA ACCGGAACAT GAAGATAACA CCAGAGTTGA AGCCAGGGTA GAGGAATTGC
     8521 AGAAGGCGCT GGAGAAGGCC GCGTCTGAGG CAAAGCAGCT CGTGGGGACC GCAGCAGGCG
     8581 AAATAGAGGA AGGAGTAAAA GCGGATACTC AGGCGGTGCA AGATAGCTCG AAAGACGTGT
     8641 TGACGAAGAG TCAGCTTGCG CTCGTGGAAG CCTTTAAAGC GATCCAGAGG GCTCTTCTTG
     8701 AGGCGAAGAC AAAGGAACTA GTAGAGCCTA CGTCTAAAGA AGCGGAGGAA GCTCGTCAGA
     8761 TCTTAGCGGA ACAGGCAGCT TGATTTCCCA AGGATGCAGT TAAAGATGGG GATGCATGAT
     8821 AGGTAGCGCG CCCATTATCC CAATCCTTTA GCCGTCTACC GTGACGTGGA TCATTATAGG
     8881 GGAAACAAGC ATTAGCAGAA TGATCGTGTA TCGCGGAACA CACGCATATC CGCACCAGTT
     8941 TTTCTAACGT ATGGTGAATG GGTTCAAGTC TGGGTTCAAG GCGCAGTGTC TATGCAACAG
     9001 CGCCGGTTTC TGCCCTTCGT TTTTGCACAT GTGCACAGGT ATGTACAGTG TTTATGTATA
     9061 TGGGGCAGTG TGCGCTTCGT CAATGATGTA CAGAACGTGT GTAATGCTCG TCTTGGCAGG
     9121 GCCAGCAAGC CCGCATAGCA TTCGTGGATC ACGTGAAGCC CGACACGGCG CCGCCCGATT
     9181 ACAGCCGCAA ATGCTGTAAA CCGGAAACAA TGACCCTGCA AGTCAGCCTT CATAGACAAC
     9241 AGACTTGGCG ACGTCATAAC TACAGCAGGG TAACGGGTAC TGGAAGACTC GGTACGAAGC
     9301 GGTTTCCATG ACAGAGCGAC CGTACCAACG CCAACTCCCC TCCCCTCGTA GTCTTGTCGA
     9361 GCGTGGCTGA TTCGGTGTGG GCGAGTGCGA CCAGAATTTA AATGGATCCT CTAGAGTCGA
     9421 CCTGCAGGCA TGCAAGCTTG GCGTAATCAT GGTCATAGCT GTTTCCTGTG TGAAATTGTT
     9481 ATCCGCTCAC AATTCCACAC AACATACGAG CCGGAAGCAT AAAGTGTAAA GCCTGGGGTG
     9541 CCTAATGAGT GAGCTAACTC ACATTAATTG CGTTGCGCTC ACTGCCCGCT TTCCAGTCGG
     9601 GAAACCTGTC GTGCCAGCTG CATTAATGAA TCGGCCAACG CGCGGGGAGA GGCGGTTTGC
     9661 GTATTGGGCG CTCTTCCGCT TCCTCGCTCA CTGACTCGCT GCGCTCGGTC GTTCGGCTGC
     9721 GGCGAGCGGT ATCAGCTCAC TCAAAGGCGG TAATACGGTT ATCCACAGAA TCAGGGGATA
     9781 ACGCAGGAAA GAACATGTGA GCAAAAGGCC AGCAAAAGGC CAGGAACCGT AAAAAGGCCG
     9841 CGTTGCTGGC GTTTTTCCAT AGGCTCCGCC CCCCTGACGA GCATCACAAA AATCGACGCT
     9901 CAAGTCAGAG GTGGCGAAAC CCGACAGGAC TATAAAGATA CCAGGCGTTT CCCCCTGGAA
     9961 GCTCCCTCGT GCGCTCTCCT GTTCCGACCC TGCCGCTTAC CGGATACCTG TCCGCCTTTC
    10021 TCCCTTCGGG AAGCGTGGCG CTTTCTCATA GCTCACGCTG TAGGTATCTC AGTTCGGTGT
    10081 AGGTCGTTCG CTCCAAGCTG GGCTGTGTGC ACGAACCCCC CGTTCAGCCC GACCGCTGCG
    10141 CCTTATCCGG TAACTATCGT CTTGAGTCCA ACCCGGTAAG ACACGACTTA TCGCCACTGG
    10201 CAGCAGCCAC TGGTAACAGG ATTAGCAGAG CGAGGTATGT AGGCGGTGCT ACAGAGTTCT
    10261 TGAAGTGGTG GCCTAACTAC GGCTACACTA GAAGAACAGT ATTTGGTATC TGCGCTCTGC
    10321 TGAAGCCAGT TACCTTCGGA AAAAGAGTTG GTAGCTCTTG ATCCGGCAAA CAAACCACCG
    10381 CTGGTAGCGG TGGTTTTTTT GTTTGCAAGC AGCAGATTAC GCGCAGAAAA AAAGGATCTC
    10441 AAGAAGATCC TTTGATCTTT TCTACGGGGT CTGACGCTCA GTGGAACGAA AACTCACGTT
    10501 AAGGGATTTT GGTCATGAGA TTATCAAAAA GGATCTTCAC CTAGATCCTT TTAAATTAAA
    10561 AATGAAGTTT TAAATCAATC TAAAGTATAT ATGAGTAAAC TTGGTCTGAC AGTTACCAAT
    10621 GCTTAATCAG TGAGGCACCT ATCTCAGCGA TCTGTCTATT TCGTTCATCC ATAGTTGCCT
    10681 GACTCCCCGT CGTGTAGATA ACTACGATAC GGGAGGGCTT ACCATCTGGC CCCAGTGCTG
    10741 CAATGATACC GCGAGACCCA CGCTCACCGG CTCCAGATTT ATCAGCAATA AACCAGCCAG
    10801 CCGGAAGGGC CGAGCGCAGA AGTGGTCCTG CAACTTTATC CGCCTCCATC CAGTCTATTA
    10861 ATTGTTGCCG GGAAGCTAGA GTAAGTAGTT CGCCAGTTAA TAGTTTGCGC AACGTTGTTG
    10921 CCATTGCTAC AGGCATCGTG GTGTCACGCT CGTCGTTTGG TATGGCTTCA TTCAGCTCCG
    10981 GTTCCCAACG ATCAAGGCGA GTTACATGAT CCCCCATGTT GTGCAAAAAA GCGGTTAGCT
    11041 CCTTCGGTCC TCCGATCGTT GTCAGAAGTA AGTTGGCCGC AGTGTTATCA CTCATGGTTA
    11101 TGGCAGCACT GCATAATTCT CTTACTGTCA TGCCATCCGT AAGATGCTTT TCTGTGACTG
    11161 GTGAGTACTC AACCAAGTCA TTCTGAGAAT AGTGTATGCG GCGACCGAGT TGCTCTTGCC
    11221 CGGCGTCAAT ACGGGATAAT ACCGCGCCAC ATAGCAGAAC TTTAAAAGTG CTCATCATTG
    11281 GAAAACGTTC TTCGGGGCGA AAACTCTCAA GGATCTTACC GCTGTTGAGA TCCAGTTCGA
    11341 TGTAACCCAC TCGTGCACCC AACTGATCTT CAGCATCTTT TACTTTCACC AGCGTTTCTG
    11401 GGTGAGCAAA AACAGGAAGG CAAAATGCCG CAAAAAAGGG AATAAGGGCG ACACGGAAAT
    11461 GTTGAATACT CATACTCTTC CTTTTTCAAT ATTATTGAAG CATTTATCAG GGTTATTGTC
    11521 TCATGAGCGG ATACATATTT GAATGTATTT AGAAAAATAA ACAAATAGGG GTTCCGCGCA
    11581 CATTTCCCCG AAAAGTGCCA CCTGACGTCT AAGAAACCAT TATTATCATG ACATTAACCT
    11641 ATAAAAATAG GCGTATCACG AGGCCCTTTC GTC
//

LOCUS       pUPRT-GRA1spAkaLuc 7950 bp                        26-SEP-2019
FEATURES             Location/Qualifiers
     source          1..415
                     /organism="Cloning vector pUC19"
                     /mol_type="other DNA"
                     /label="source Cloning vector pUC19"
     misc_feature    1..7950
                     /comment="Molecule is created with Unipro UGENE v1.30"
                     /ugene_name="source"
     misc_feature    1..415
                     /label="pUC19 5' (concatenated sequence 1)"
                     /note="Geneious type: Concatenated sequence"
     gene            complement(146..415)
                     /gene="lacZalpha"
                     /label="lacZalpha gene"
     misc_feature    183..188
                     /Recognition_pattern="CA^TATG"
                     /annotation_group="CATATG"
                     /label="NdeI"
                     /note="Geneious type: restriction site"
     misc_feature    245..255
                     /Recognition_pattern="GCCNNNN^NGGC"
                     /annotation_group="GCCNNNNNGGC"
                     /label="BglI"
                     /note="Geneious type: restriction site"
     primer_bind     353..374
                     /created_by="User"
                     /modified_by="User"
                     /label="M13F"
     misc_feature    complement(391..415)
                     /created_by="User"
                     /label="pUC19productionR-Smi"
                     /note="Geneious type: primer_bind_reverse"
     misc_feature    396..415
                     /gene="lacZalpha"
                     /note="multiple cloning site (EcoRI-HindIII)"
                     /label="lacZalpha misc"
     misc_feature    400..439
                     /ugene_name="primer_bind"
     misc_feature    412..419
                     /label="SwaI"
     source          416..419
                     /organism="Cloning vector pUC19"
                     /mol_type="other DNA"
                     /label="source Cloning vector pUC19"
     misc_feature    420..459
                     /note="UPRT5F2"
                     /ugene_name="primer_bind"
     misc_feature    complement(420..459)
                     /note="UPRTvecR"
                     /ugene_name="primer_bind"
     misc_feature    420..439
                     /note="clec 5'arm"
                     /ugene_name="misc_recomb"
     misc_feature    440..461
                     /note="UPRT5F"
                     /ugene_name="primer_bind"
     misc_recomb     440..1590
                     /modified_by="User"
                     /label="UPRT5'"
     misc_feature    440..2196
                     /source_doc="pSMARTBAC2 UPRT-DHFR GRA1p
                     TwStrp-MucOnly-3HA.gb"
                     /ugene_name="pSMARTBAC2\ UPRT-DHFR\ GRA1p\ SwStrp-MucOnly-
                     3HA\ Fragment\ (7582-9598)"
     5'UTR           1194..1561
                     /Source="annotation"
                     /isDeprecated=0
                     /label="UPRT 5'UTR"
     misc_feature    1220..1397
                     /mismatches=0
                     /ugene_name="verified_seq"
     primer_bind     1298..1320
                     /created_by="User"
                     /label="UPRT5' seqencing primer"
     misc_feature    1403..1432
                     /mismatches=0
                     /ugene_name="verified_seq"
     misc_feature    1544..1552
                     /mismatches=0
                     /ugene_name="verified_seq"
     primer_bind     complement(1574..1590)
                     /mismatches=0
                     /label="UPRT5'R-84"
     misc_feature    1576..1612
                     /mismatches=0
                     /label="GRApF-84"
                     /ugene_name="primer_bind"
     promoter        1591..2193
                     /created_by="User"
                     /modified_by="User"
                     /label="GRA1promoter"
     primer_bind     1625..1642
                     /label="GRA1p-colonyF"
     primer_bind     2126..2145
                     /label="GRA1pSeqF"
     primer_bind     complement(2169..2196)
                     /mismatches=0
                     /label="GRApR-84"
     misc_feature    complement(2169..2208)
                     /note="UPRT5R2nosp"
                     /ugene_name="primer_bind"
     misc_feature    2175..2214
                     /note="akalucF2"
                     /ugene_name="primer_bind"
     misc_difference 2180..2180
                     /label="deleted"
     misc_difference 2182..2182
                     /label="deteted"
     misc_feature    2194..2213
                     /mismatches=0
                     /note="sfGFPf-correct"
                     /ugene_name="primer_bind"
     misc_feature    2194..4566
                     /note="akaluc-sp"
                     /ugene_name="CDS"
     misc_feature    complement(2197..2216)
                     /note="UPRT5R2sp"
                     /ugene_name="primer_bind"
     misc_feature    2197..2214
                     /mismatches=0
                     /note="akalucF"
                     /ugene_name="primer_bind"
     CDS             2197..2910
                     /codon_start=1
                     /product="Venus YFP with monomerizing A206K mutation
                     (Nagaiet al., 2002)"
                     /label="mVenus"
                     /note="mammalian codon-optimized"
                     /translation="MVSKGEELFTGVVPILVELDGDVNGHKFSVSGEGEGDATYGKLT
                     LKLICTTGKLPVPWPTLVTTLGYGLQCFARYPDHMKQHDFFKSAMPEGYVQERTIFFK
                     DDGNYKTRAEVKFEGDTLVNRIELKGIDFKEDGNILGHKLEYNYNSHNVYITADKQKN
                     GIKANFKIRHNIEDGGVQLADHYQQNTPIGDGPVLLPDNHYLSYQSALSKDPNEKRDH
                     MVLLEFVTAAGITLGMDELYK"
     misc_feature    complement(2239..2260)
                     /mismatches=0
                     /note="EGFP-N"
                     /ugene_name="primer_bind"
     misc_feature    complement(2740..2759)
                     /mismatches=0
                     /note="sfGFPcolR"
                     /ugene_name="primer_bind"
     primer_bind     2834..2853
                     /label="Pr 454___Venus-C_F2"
     CDS             2917..4569
                     /codon_start=1
                     /label="Akaluc (LC320664.1)"
                     /translation="MEDAKNIKKGPAPFYPLEDGTAGEQLHKAMKRYALVPGAIAFTD
                     AHIQVDVTYAEYFEMSVRLAEAMRRYGLNTNHRIVVCSENSSQFFMPVLGALFIGVAV
                     APANDIYNERELLNSMGISQPTVVFVSKKGLRKVLNVQKKLPIIRKIIIMDSKTDYQG
                     FQSMYTFVTSHLPPSFNEYDFVPESFDRDKTIALIMNSSGSTGLPKGVALPHRTACVR
                     FSHARDPIFGYQNIPDTAILSVVPFHHGFGMFTTLGYLICGFRVVLMYRFEEELFLRS
                     LQDYKIQSALLVPTLFSCLAKSTLIDKYDLSSLREIASGGAPLSKEVGEAVAKRFRLP
                     GIRQGYGLTETTNAVMITPEGDRKPGSVGKVVPFFEAKVVDLVTGKTLGVNQRGELCV
                     RGPMIMSGYVNNPEATNALIDKDGWLHSGDIAYWDEDEHFFIVDRLKSLIKYKGYQVA
                     PAELEGILLQHPYIFDAGVAGLPDDDAGELPAAVVVLEHGKTMTEKEIVDYVASQVTT
                     AKKLRGGVVFVDEVPRGSTGKLDARKIREILTKAKKDGKIAV"
     misc_feature    complement(3106..3125)
                     /mismatches=0
                     /note="AkalucColR"
                     /ugene_name="primer_bind"
     primer_bind     3492..3510
                     /label="Pr 539___Akaluc 576-593"
     misc_feature    4141..4159
                     /mismatches=0
                     /note="Pr 540 akaluc cloneF"
                     /ugene_name="primer_bind"
     misc_feature    complement(4551..4583)
                     /note="akalucR"
                     /ugene_name="primer_bind"
     misc_feature    complement(4551..4568)
                     /mismatches=0
                     /ugene_name="primer_bind"
     misc_feature    4554..4593
                     /note="UPRT3F2"
                     /ugene_name="primer_bind"
     misc_feature    4567..5652
                     /mismatches=0
                     /note="UPRT3'"
                     /ugene_name="misc_recomb"
     misc_feature    4570..5643
                     /mismatches=0
                     /note="UPRT 3'UTR"
                     /ugene_name="3'UTR"
     primer_bind     complement(4799..4822)
                     /created_by="User"
                     /label="UPRT3' sequencing primer"
                     /note="Geneious type: primer_bind_reverse"
     misc_feature    complement(5632..5652)
                     /mismatches=0
                     /note="UPRT3R w/o adpt"
                     /ugene_name="primer_bind"
     misc_feature    complement(5632..5671)
                     /note="UPRT3R2"
                     /ugene_name="primer_bind"
     misc_feature    5633..5672
                     /note="UPRTvecF"
                     /ugene_name="primer_bind"
     primer_bind     complement(5653..5692)
                     /label="Clec-3p-RecombR"
     misc_feature    5653..5672
                     /note="clec 3'arm"
                     /ugene_name="misc_recomb"
     source          5673..5676
                     /organism="Cloning vector pUC19"
                     /mol_type="other DNA"
                     /label="source Cloning vector pUC19"
     misc_feature    5673..5680
                     /label="SwaI"
     source          5677..7950
                     /organism="Cloning vector pUC19"
                     /mol_type="other DNA"
                     /label="source Cloning vector pUC19"
     misc_feature    5677..5716
                     /gene="lacZalpha"
                     /note="multiple cloning site (EcoRI-HindIII)"
                     /label="lacZalpha misc"
     misc_feature    5677..7950
                     /label="pUC19 3' (concatenated sequence 7)"
                     /note="Geneious type: Concatenated sequence"
     gene            complement(5677..5733)
                     /gene="lacZalpha"
                     /label="lacZalpha gene"
     primer_bind     5677..5702
                     /created_by="User"
                     /label="pUC19productionF-Smi"
     CDS             complement(5677..5733)
                     /gene="lacZalpha"
                     /codon_start=1
                     /product="beta-galactosidase alpha fragment"
                     /translation="MTMITPSLHACRSTLEDPRVPSSNSLAVVLQRRDWENPGVTQLN
                     RLAAHPPFASWRNSEEARTDRPSQQLRSLNGEWRLMRYFLLTHLCGISHRIWCTLSTI
                     CSDAA"
                     /label="lacZalpha CDS"
     misc_feature    5681..5686
                     /Recognition_pattern="G^GATCC"
                     /annotation_group="GGATCC"
                     /label="BamHI"
                     /note="Geneious type: restriction site"
     misc_feature    5687..5692
                     /Recognition_pattern="T^CTAGA"
                     /annotation_group="TCTAGA"
                     /label="XbaI"
                     /note="Geneious type: restriction site"
     misc_feature    5693..5698
                     /Recognition_pattern="G^TCGAC"
                     /annotation_group="GTCGAC"
                     /label="SalI"
                     /note="Geneious type: restriction site"
     misc_feature    5699..5704
                     /Recognition_pattern="CTGCA^G"
                     /annotation_group="CTGCAG"
                     /label="PstI"
                     /note="Geneious type: restriction site"
     misc_feature    5711..5716
                     /Recognition_pattern="A^AGCTT"
                     /annotation_group="AAGCTT"
                     /label="HindIII"
                     /note="Geneious type: restriction site"
     misc_feature    complement(5742..5765)
                     /created_by="User"
                     /label="M13R"
                     /note="Geneious type: primer_bind_reverse"
     -10_signal      complement(5778..5783)
                     /note="Plac promoter (drives lacZalpha;         
                     counter-clockwise); TATGTT"
                     /label="-10 signal"
     -35_signal      complement(5802..5807)
                     /note="Plac promoter (drives lacZalpha;         
                     counter-clockwise); TTTACA"
                     /label="-35 signal"
     protein_bind    complement(5827..5839)
                     /note="CAP protein binding site"
                     /bound_moiety="catabolite activator protein (CAP)"
                     /label="CAP protein binding site protein bind"
     rep_origin      complement(6131..6719)
                     /note="pMB1 origin of replication (counter-clockwise)    
                     (RNAII -35 to RNA/DNA switch point)"
                     /label="rep origin"
     misc_RNA        complement(6131..6683)
                     /note="RNAII transcript (complementary strand)"
                     /label="RNA"
     -35_signal      6537..6542
                     /note="RNAI promoter (clockwise); TTGAAG"
                     /label="RNAI promoter (clockwise); TTGAAG -35 signal"
     -10_signal      6559..6564
                     /note="RNAI promoter (clockwise); GCTACA"
                     /label="RNAI promoter (clockwise); GCTACA -10 signal"
     misc_RNA        6573..6680
                     /note="RNAI transcript"
                     /label="RNAI transcript"
     -10_signal      complement(6693..6698)
                     /note="RNAII promoter (counter-clockwise); CGTAAT"
                     /label="-10 signal"
     -35_signal      complement(6714..6719)
                     /note="RNAII promoter (counter-clockwise); TTGAGA"
                     /label="-35 signal"
     gene            complement(6890..7750)
                     /gene="bla"
                     /label="bla gene"
     CDS             complement(6890..7750)
                     /gene="bla"
                     /note="ampR (confers resistance to ampicillin)"
                     /codon_start=1
                     /product="beta-lactamase"
                     /translation="MSIQHFRVALIPFFAAFCLPVFAHPETLVKVKDAEDQLGARVGY
                     IELDLNSGKILESFRPEERFPMMSTFKVLLCGAVLSRIDAGQEQLGRRIHYSQNDLVE
                     YSPVTEKHLTDGMTVRELCSAAITMSDNTAANLLLTTIGGPKELTAFLHNMGDHVTRL
                     DRWEPELNEAIPNDERDTTMPVAMATTLRKLLTGELLTLASRQQLIDWMEADKVAGPL
                     LRSALPAGWFIADKSGAGERGSRGIIAALGPDGKPSRIVVIYTTGSQATMDERNRQIA
                     EIGASLIKHW"
                     /label="bla CDS"
     misc_feature    7077..7087
                     /Recognition_pattern="GCCNNNN^NGGC"
                     /annotation_group="GCCNNNNNGGC"
                     /label="BglI"
                     /note="Geneious type: restriction site"
     sig_peptide     complement(7682..7750)
                     /gene="bla"
                     /note="required for secretion to the periplasm; cleaved  
                     off to form the mature beta-lactamase protein."
                     /label="bla signal peptide"
     -10_signal      complement(7794..7799)
                     /note="bla promoter (counter-clockwise); GAGACA"
                     /label="-10 signal"
     -35_signal      complement(7815..7820)
                     /note="bla promoter (counter-clockwise); TTCAAA"
                     /label="-35 signal"
ORIGIN
        1 TCGCGCGTTT CGGTGATGAC GGTGAAAACC TCTGACACAT GCAGCTCCCG GAGACGGTCA
       61 CAGCTTGTCT GTAAGCGGAT GCCGGGAGCA GACAAGCCCG TCAGGGCGCG TCAGCGGGTG
      121 TTGGCGGGTG TCGGGGCTGG CTTAACTATG CGGCATCAGA GCAGATTGTA CTGAGAGTGC
      181 ACCATATGCG GTGTGAAATA CCGCACAGAT GCGTAAGGAG AAAATACCGC ATCAGGCGCC
      241 ATTCGCCATT CAGGCTGCGC AACTGTTGGG AAGGGCGATC GGTGCGGGCC TCTTCGCTAT
      301 TACGCCAGCT GGCGAAAGGG GGATGTGCTG CAAGGCGATT AAGTTGGGTA ACGCCAGGGT
      361 TTTCCCAGTC ACGACGTTGT AAAACGACGG CCAGTGAATT CGAGCTCGGT AATTTAAATA
      421 CAGGTCAGTT GTGTGGCATG TGAGCTCATG CTGGAGCTTC GTATGGATAG GGTTACCCTG
      481 GTACACTCGG AAATGTTCTT TGAACGCGGC TGGTGTGGCT TCTTGTCCCT GGGTGTTTCC
      541 TCTCCTCCTT CGACACGTGT TTTTTTCTGC TTTTTCCTGC GCCACCCGCT GTGCCTAGTA
      601 TCGAAAGCTG TAGAGTTGCC ACCCTGATCT TCTCCCTTCC AACTCTCCGC TTCGACACAC
      661 CCCCCAACGA CTTGTTGTGA AGCTCTGGCC CCCCTGTTTC GGTTGTGACA GGCTCTCCAG
      721 GCGCTCTTGC ACTCTCCAGT CCAGCTGGTG TCATAGAACC GTTATCTCTA GAGTGCCACG
      781 AAAGAGCCCC CTCCTTTTAT TCGTTGTTTC CCCTGGGTAC GAGCTATCTT GTGGCTTTCT
      841 TTGCTTGGGG ATGACCCTTG TCGTGACCTT CTATGCGTTC TCGATGAGAA ACCGTCGACT
      901 CTTCGTTGCA TGCAGGGGTT TCTGCGCGAA GATACTCTCC CACAGAGCCA CAGAAAGTGG
      961 TAGCCGCTGT TTTCCAACGC AGCGTACGTA CCTAGAGATC CTTCCAGGAA ACGCTGAGCC
     1021 TCCGCTGTGA CTGATTTTCT GCACGTTGGC ACGTGGATAT CGCGATCCCC TGTCCCCTCC
     1081 ACTGCATGCA GTGTGGCGGT AAGACGAGGG CCATATCGAT CCCATGGCAG CTGCTGTGTG
     1141 GGGTGCCGCC ATACGTAGGG GTACGATTTC TGGTCCTGCC CAACTTCCCG CCTGGTTGAT
     1201 TCGAGCAACT TACAAGGACA AGGCAATTAA CCATCTTGCT ATTTTTCCTG TTTTCGTCGT
     1261 CATCGGCTGT CCTAGCTCTC ACGGCTACCC ATCGTTTTCC CAAGCGCTGT CAAGTGATGC
     1321 CATTGGTTAC ACTGGACAAA GGCCCTGCAA ATACGCGTGC CTCCATCATC GATCCCCCTT
     1381 TATCTACTTT CTCGCTTTCC GTTATCCCTT CTGTCTGCTT TTTCTTTTCT CGGCTCCATC
     1441 TCATTCCCCT CGTTCCTTGT AGCGGCCCCG GCTTCTACGT TCCGCCTGCG ATTCCCGTAT
     1501 TGGTCACGCC TCCACAAGGC GTATTCCTTT TTTCGTCGGA CCTTTCCACA GGGCTTCTAA
     1561 AATGGCGCAG GTCCCAGCGA GCGGAAAGCT CGAAGGCTGT AGTACTGGTG CTCGTATGCG
     1621 ACACGCGGAT TCACGGCGTA TGCGACAAGC GGGATTGCTG ATGAGCGTCG TTCCCCACTG
     1681 AAGCGCGCGG AGTGGTGGGC GACCACCGGT CACCTGGCGT CTCAGCTGCG CGAGGCACCC
     1741 CTCTCATAGC GTGGTACTCG TCACGAATAC CAATCGCTGG GGTCGCGGCG GGAGGAATAT
     1801 GCTGTTTGTT GACCATACGA TCACGCTGAA CGAAAACATG GTATGAGACG CCGTAAGCGG
     1861 GCACAGGTTG TTTGCCCTCG TCTCATTGCG GACCAATTCC CGGTCCACCG CTGCGTCTCG
     1921 ACTCGACGGT TGTGACCACC CCACTTCGCA TTGGGCAGTC GGTAAAGCCA CAACATTACT
     1981 TTGCAATTTT ATCGGTTGAA ACTGCCGAGC GAGCTTGCGT TTTTGGGTGC TATCTTCTCC
     2041 CACCTTTTAT CAGTTAAGTT GTACAGTGAG TGTCAGCTTG TTTCGACACG TCTGTATAGA
     2101 CGCAACTCGG TTTGCTTGTG TTGTTTGGTG GCTGGCCAAA TCAAAGGCTA TTCATTTTTC
     2161 ACTTGCTGTT GTTCTTTGAA GAAATCAAGC AAGATGGTGA GCAAGGGCGA GGAGCTGTTC
     2221 ACCGGGGTGG TGCCCATCCT GGTCGAGCTG GACGGCGACG TAAACGGCCA CAAGTTCAGC
     2281 GTGTCCGGCG AGGGCGAGGG CGATGCCACC TACGGCAAGC TGACCCTGAA GCTGATCTGC
     2341 ACCACCGGCA AGCTGCCCGT GCCCTGGCCC ACCCTCGTGA CCACCCTGGG CTACGGCCTG
     2401 CAGTGCTTCG CCCGCTACCC CGACCACATG AAGCAGCACG ACTTCTTCAA GTCCGCCATG
     2461 CCCGAAGGCT ACGTCCAGGA GCGCACCATC TTCTTCAAGG ACGACGGCAA CTACAAGACC
     2521 CGCGCCGAGG TGAAGTTCGA GGGCGACACC CTGGTGAACC GCATCGAGCT GAAGGGCATC
     2581 GACTTCAAGG AGGACGGCAA CATCCTGGGG CACAAGCTGG AGTACAACTA CAACAGCCAC
     2641 AACGTCTATA TCACCGCCGA CAAGCAGAAG AACGGCATCA AGGCCAACTT CAAGATCCGC
     2701 CACAACATCG AGGACGGCGG CGTGCAGCTC GCCGACCACT ACCAGCAGAA CACCCCCATC
     2761 GGCGACGGCC CCGTGCTGCT GCCCGACAAC CACTACCTGA GCTACCAGTC CGCCCTGAGC
     2821 AAAGACCCCA ACGAGAAGCG CGATCACATG GTCCTGCTGG AGTTCGTGAC CGCCGCCGGG
     2881 ATCACTCTCG GCATGGACGA GCTGTACAAG GGATCCATGG AAGATGCCAA AAACATTAAG
     2941 AAGGGCCCAG CGCCGTTCTA CCCACTCGAA GACGGGACCG CCGGCGAGCA GCTGCACAAA
     3001 GCCATGAAGC GCTACGCCCT GGTGCCCGGC GCCATCGCCT TTACCGACGC ACATATTCAG
     3061 GTGGACGTTA CCTACGCCGA GTACTTCGAG ATGAGCGTTC GGCTGGCAGA AGCTATGAGG
     3121 CGCTATGGGC TGAATACAAA CCATCGGATC GTGGTGTGCA GCGAGAATAG CTCGCAGTTC
     3181 TTCATGCCCG TGTTGGGTGC CCTGTTCATC GGTGTGGCTG TGGCCCCAGC TAACGACATC
     3241 TACAACGAGC GCGAGCTGCT GAACAGCATG GGCATCAGCC AGCCCACCGT CGTATTCGTG
     3301 AGCAAGAAAG GGCTGCGAAA GGTCCTCAAC GTGCAAAAGA AGCTACCGAT CATACGAAAG
     3361 ATCATCATCA TGGATAGCAA GACCGACTAC CAGGGCTTCC AAAGCATGTA CACCTTCGTG
     3421 ACTTCCCATT TGCCACCCAG CTTCAACGAG TACGACTTCG TGCCCGAGAG CTTCGACCGG
     3481 GACAAAACCA TCGCCCTGAT CATGAACAGT AGTGGTAGTA CAGGATTACC CAAGGGCGTA
     3541 GCCCTACCGC ACCGCACCGC TTGTGTCCGA TTCAGTCATG CCCGCGACCC CATCTTCGGC
     3601 TACCAGAACA TCCCCGACAC CGCTATCCTC AGCGTGGTGC CATTTCACCA CGGCTTCGGC
     3661 ATGTTCACCA CGCTGGGCTA CTTGATCTGC GGCTTTCGGG TCGTGCTCAT GTACCGCTTC
     3721 GAGGAGGAGC TATTCTTGCG CAGCTTGCAA GACTATAAGA TTCAATCTGC CCTGCTGGTG
     3781 CCCACACTAT TTAGCTGCCT CGCTAAGAGC ACTCTCATCG ACAAGTACGA CCTAAGCAGC
     3841 TTGCGCGAGA TCGCCAGCGG CGGGGCGCCG CTCAGCAAGG AGGTAGGTGA GGCCGTGGCC
     3901 AAACGCTTCC GCCTACCAGG CATCCGCCAG GGCTATGGCC TGACAGAAAC AACCAACGCC
     3961 GTCATGATCA CCCCCGAGGG GGACCGTAAG CCTGGCTCAG TAGGCAAGGT GGTGCCCTTC
     4021 TTCGAGGCTA AGGTGGTAGA CTTGGTCACC GGTAAGACAC TGGGTGTGAA CCAGCGCGGT
     4081 GAGCTGTGCG TCCGTGGCCC CATGATCATG AGCGGCTACG TTAACAACCC CGAGGCTACG
     4141 AACGCTCTCA TCGACAAGGA CGGCTGGCTG CACAGCGGCG ACATCGCCTA CTGGGACGAG
     4201 GACGAGCACT TCTTCATCGT GGACCGGCTG AAGAGCCTGA TCAAATACAA GGGCTACCAG
     4261 GTAGCCCCAG CCGAACTGGA GGGCATCCTG CTGCAACACC CCTACATCTT CGACGCCGGA
     4321 GTCGCCGGCC TGCCCGACGA CGATGCCGGC GAGCTGCCCG CCGCAGTCGT CGTGTTGGAA
     4381 CACGGTAAAA CCATGACCGA GAAAGAGATC GTGGACTATG TGGCCAGCCA GGTTACAACC
     4441 GCCAAGAAGC TGCGCGGTGG TGTTGTGTTT GTGGATGAAG TCCCTAGAGG ATCGACCGGC
     4501 AAGTTAGACG CCCGCAAGAT CCGCGAGATT CTCACTAAGG CCAAGAAGGA CGGCAAGATC
     4561 GCCGTGTAGG TCTCTAGTTT TTTTGACAGA CCGCTGACGG AATCGCGGAC TGGAAGAAGC
     4621 ACGCCTCAAG AGGATAAACA CCATTTTTAT TTTTGTCTCG CTCCCACGTC CCTCACCATC
     4681 GGCAGGAACA CAGAAAAAAA GTTTTAGTTG TGAGGCTGCC TGGTGCGCGA CAAGCAGTTG
     4741 CGCTTTTTTG TGCCACGGGG TATATCTTTG GTCGCGCTCC TGTCACGACT GTTGTTAGTC
     4801 ATGGACCGGA CGATTTCTTC GTATCAGGCA CAGAGTCCCG TACACCTGTA ACGGGAATGT
     4861 TTACGAGGCG GCGTGCATCC CGTTCCTCGT CCATCTCGAG TTTTATTTCC CTTTCCTTTG
     4921 TTCGAGATTC TGCTGTCCAG AACGAGACAG GGAAGCGAAG TGGTAGTGCC AGGAAGGGCG
     4981 CAGCTTAATT GCTCCTCTTC ACCTTAAGTC GTTTACTTGT GCCCAAGAAG TGTTCTTCAC
     5041 GATTACCTTG TGTGTTTCCG CCGTTCTTTG CTTTTTGTTC GCGCTGCTCG GAAACATTTA
     5101 CAACCTCATA TCTAGATGTT GTTGAAGCAA TGTGAAGAAT GGTCCACGTT ACATTCTCTA
     5161 ACGGAATTTT AACGGTGTGG GATGGACAAG CAATGCATAT GCGATGTCGA ACCCTCGAAA
     5221 ACCCGTAATG TGCGACCACG TCCTGGGTGA AGCAAACGCG TTTCCACATA CAGTCGGTAT
     5281 CGATGTCACG CTTGCCAGTT CGTGTAGGGA AGTTGGCGTG TTTTTTTTTC CACGGTGGGG
     5341 ATTGAACAGT GTCATTGCCC AGACCATGGC AGTACCAAGT CTGCTCTGAT GAAGTGCGCC
     5401 ACCAGCATTC TGTTTTTTCG CTCCCACGAG GGTGGAACCT CTAGCACACA ACTTCTCTCT
     5461 TCTGAGGTTG CCGAAAAACT GTCTGCTAAT TTATCGAGTT ATTTGAACTA CGGGACCAAC
     5521 GGGCAGAGAC TGTTTTCACT CGGATGTCGT ACAGTTGACG TCGCGACGAA AGGCACATGA
     5581 CCAAGGCGAT TTTTTTTATT TTCTGGTTCA TCCGGCTATC CACCAGTGTT GCTTCGGTCG
     5641 ATCGAACGCC AGGCTTGCGA TGCGCTACAT TTATTTAAAT GGATCCTCTA GAGTCGACCT
     5701 GCAGGCATGC AAGCTTGGCG TAATCATGGT CATAGCTGTT TCCTGTGTGA AATTGTTATC
     5761 CGCTCACAAT TCCACACAAC ATACGAGCCG GAAGCATAAA GTGTAAAGCC TGGGGTGCCT
     5821 AATGAGTGAG CTAACTCACA TTAATTGCGT TGCGCTCACT GCCCGCTTTC CAGTCGGGAA
     5881 ACCTGTCGTG CCAGCTGCAT TAATGAATCG GCCAACGCGC GGGGAGAGGC GGTTTGCGTA
     5941 TTGGGCGCTC TTCCGCTTCC TCGCTCACTG ACTCGCTGCG CTCGGTCGTT CGGCTGCGGC
     6001 GAGCGGTATC AGCTCACTCA AAGGCGGTAA TACGGTTATC CACAGAATCA GGGGATAACG
     6061 CAGGAAAGAA CATGTGAGCA AAAGGCCAGC AAAAGGCCAG GAACCGTAAA AAGGCCGCGT
     6121 TGCTGGCGTT TTTCCATAGG CTCCGCCCCC CTGACGAGCA TCACAAAAAT CGACGCTCAA
     6181 GTCAGAGGTG GCGAAACCCG ACAGGACTAT AAAGATACCA GGCGTTTCCC CCTGGAAGCT
     6241 CCCTCGTGCG CTCTCCTGTT CCGACCCTGC CGCTTACCGG ATACCTGTCC GCCTTTCTCC
     6301 CTTCGGGAAG CGTGGCGCTT TCTCATAGCT CACGCTGTAG GTATCTCAGT TCGGTGTAGG
     6361 TCGTTCGCTC CAAGCTGGGC TGTGTGCACG AACCCCCCGT TCAGCCCGAC CGCTGCGCCT
     6421 TATCCGGTAA CTATCGTCTT GAGTCCAACC CGGTAAGACA CGACTTATCG CCACTGGCAG
     6481 CAGCCACTGG TAACAGGATT AGCAGAGCGA GGTATGTAGG CGGTGCTACA GAGTTCTTGA
     6541 AGTGGTGGCC TAACTACGGC TACACTAGAA GAACAGTATT TGGTATCTGC GCTCTGCTGA
     6601 AGCCAGTTAC CTTCGGAAAA AGAGTTGGTA GCTCTTGATC CGGCAAACAA ACCACCGCTG
     6661 GTAGCGGTGG TTTTTTTGTT TGCAAGCAGC AGATTACGCG CAGAAAAAAA GGATCTCAAG
     6721 AAGATCCTTT GATCTTTTCT ACGGGGTCTG ACGCTCAGTG GAACGAAAAC TCACGTTAAG
     6781 GGATTTTGGT CATGAGATTA TCAAAAAGGA TCTTCACCTA GATCCTTTTA AATTAAAAAT
     6841 GAAGTTTTAA ATCAATCTAA AGTATATATG AGTAAACTTG GTCTGACAGT TACCAATGCT
     6901 TAATCAGTGA GGCACCTATC TCAGCGATCT GTCTATTTCG TTCATCCATA GTTGCCTGAC
     6961 TCCCCGTCGT GTAGATAACT ACGATACGGG AGGGCTTACC ATCTGGCCCC AGTGCTGCAA
     7021 TGATACCGCG AGACCCACGC TCACCGGCTC CAGATTTATC AGCAATAAAC CAGCCAGCCG
     7081 GAAGGGCCGA GCGCAGAAGT GGTCCTGCAA CTTTATCCGC CTCCATCCAG TCTATTAATT
     7141 GTTGCCGGGA AGCTAGAGTA AGTAGTTCGC CAGTTAATAG TTTGCGCAAC GTTGTTGCCA
     7201 TTGCTACAGG CATCGTGGTG TCACGCTCGT CGTTTGGTAT GGCTTCATTC AGCTCCGGTT
     7261 CCCAACGATC AAGGCGAGTT ACATGATCCC CCATGTTGTG CAAAAAAGCG GTTAGCTCCT
     7321 TCGGTCCTCC GATCGTTGTC AGAAGTAAGT TGGCCGCAGT GTTATCACTC ATGGTTATGG
     7381 CAGCACTGCA TAATTCTCTT ACTGTCATGC CATCCGTAAG ATGCTTTTCT GTGACTGGTG
     7441 AGTACTCAAC CAAGTCATTC TGAGAATAGT GTATGCGGCG ACCGAGTTGC TCTTGCCCGG
     7501 CGTCAATACG GGATAATACC GCGCCACATA GCAGAACTTT AAAAGTGCTC ATCATTGGAA
     7561 AACGTTCTTC GGGGCGAAAA CTCTCAAGGA TCTTACCGCT GTTGAGATCC AGTTCGATGT
     7621 AACCCACTCG TGCACCCAAC TGATCTTCAG CATCTTTTAC TTTCACCAGC GTTTCTGGGT
     7681 GAGCAAAAAC AGGAAGGCAA AATGCCGCAA AAAAGGGAAT AAGGGCGACA CGGAAATGTT
     7741 GAATACTCAT ACTCTTCCTT TTTCAATATT ATTGAAGCAT TTATCAGGGT TATTGTCTCA
     7801 TGAGCGGATA CATATTTGAA TGTATTTAGA AAAATAAACA AATAGGGGTT CCGCGCACAT
     7861 TTCCCCGAAA AGTGCCACCT GACGTCTAAG AAACCATTAT TATCATGACA TTAACCTATA
     7921 AAAATAGGCG TATCACGAGG CCCTTTCGTC
//

LOCUS       pMAG1-3MYC-HXGPRT        8448 bp                         22-NOV-2016
UNIMARK     pMAG1-3MYC-HXGPRT
            pMAG1-3MYC-HXGPRT
FEATURES             Location/Qualifiers
     5'UTR           24..472
                     /mismatches=0
                     /ugene_name="DHFRpro"
     misc_feature    24..8448
                     /comment="Molecule is created with Unipro UGENE v1.16"
                     /ugene_name="source"
     CDS             473..1162
                     /mismatches=0
                     /ugene_name="HXGPRT-CDS"
     misc_feature    1038..1057
                     /mismatches=0
                     /ugene_name="Misc. Feature"
     misc_feature    1166..2003
                     /ugene_name="DHFR-3UTR"
     repeat_region   join(1244..1956,7721..8433)
                     /repeat_len=713
                     /repeat_dist=5764
                     /repeat_homology(%)=99
                     /ugene_name="repeat_unit"
     misc_feature    4778..7570
                     /mismatches=0
                     /ugene_name="MAG1-cassette"
     misc_feature    4778..4817
                     /mismatches=0
                     /ugene_name="Misc. Feature"
     misc_feature    complement(7551..7590)
                     /mismatches=0
                     /ugene_name="MAG13MYC-comp-R"
                     /ugene_group="MAG1-cassette"
     misc_feature    7571..7591
                     /mismatches=0
                     /ugene_name="sequence for gibson assembly"
     CDS             7595..7720
                     /mismatches=0
                     /label="3xMYC"
                     /ugene_name="MYCtag"
     repeat_region   join(7601..7609,7637..7645)
                     /repeat_len=9
                     /repeat_dist=27
                     /repeat_homology(%)=100
                     /ugene_name="repeat_unit"
     repeat_region   join(7628..7637,7664..7673)
                     /repeat_len=10
                     /repeat_dist=26
                     /repeat_homology(%)=100
                     /ugene_name="repeat_unit"
     repeat_region   join(7649..7659,7697..7707)
                     /repeat_len=11
                     /repeat_dist=37
                     /repeat_homology(%)=100
                     /ugene_name="repeat_unit"
     misc_feature    7721..8408
                     /mismatches=0
                     /ugene_name="DHFR-3UTR"
ORIGIN
        1 AAGCTTGATC AGCACGAAAC CTTGCATTCA AACCCGCCCG CGGAAGATCC GATCTTGCTG
       61 CTGTTCGCAG TCCCAGTAGC GTCCTGTCGG CCGCGCCGTC TCTGTTGGTG GGCAGCCGCT
      121 ACACCTGTTA TCTGACTGCC GTGCGCGAAA ATGACGCCAT TTTTGGGAAA ATCGGGGAAC
      181 TTCATTCTTT AAAAGTATGC GGAGGTTTCC TTTTTCTTCT GTTCGTTTCT TTTTCTCGGG
      241 TTTGATAACC GTGTTCGATG TAAGCACTTT CCGTCTCTCC TCCGTGCTTT GTTCGACATC
      301 GAGACCAGGT GTGCAGATCC TTCGCTTGTC GATCCGGAGA CGCGTGTCTC GTAGAACCTT
      361 TTCATTTTAC CACACGGCAG TGCGGAGCAC TGCTCTGAGT GCAGCAGGGA CGGGTGAAGT
      421 TTCGCTTTAG TAGTGCGTTT CTGCTCTACG GGGCGTTGTC GTGTCTGGGA AGNNNNNNNN
      481 NNNNNNNNNN NNNNNNNNNN NNNNNNNNNN NNNNNNNNNN NNNNNNNNNN NNNNNNNNNN
      541 NNNNNNNNNN NNNNNNNNNN NNNNNNNNNN NNNNNNNNNN NNNNNNNNNN NNNNNNNNNN
      601 NNNNNNNNNN NNNNNNNNNN NNNNNNNNNN NNNNNNNNNN NNNNNNNNNN NNNNNNNNNN
      661 NNNNNNNNNN NNNNNNNNNN NNNNNNNNNN NNNNNNNNNN NNNNNNNNNN NNNNNNNNNN
      721 NNNNNNNNNN NNNNNNNNNN NNNNNNNNNN NNNNNNNNNN NNNNNNNNNN NNNNNNNNNN
      781 NNNNNNNNNN NNNNNNNNNN NNNNNNNNNN NNNNNNNNNN NNNNNNNNNN NNNNNNNNNN
      841 NNNNNNNNNN NNNNNNNNNN NNNNNNNNNN NNNNNNNNNN NNNNNNNNNN NNNNNNNNNN
      901 NNNNNNNNNN NNNNNNNNNN NNNNNNNNNN NNNNNNNNNN NNNNNNNNNN NNNNNNNNNN
      961 NNNNNNNNNN NNNNNNNNNN NNNNNNNNNN NNNNNNNNNN NNNNNNNNNN NNNNNNNNNN
     1021 NNNNNNNNNN NNNNNNNNNN NNNNNNNNNN NNNNNNNNNN NNNNNNNNNN NNNNNNNNNN
     1081 NNNNNNNNNN NNNNNNNNNN NNNNNNNNNN NNNNNNNNNN NNNNNNNNNN NNNNNNNNNN
     1141 NNNNNNNNNN NNNNNNNNNN NNTAAACCNT GCATAGCCCA CAGAAGCTGC CCGTCTCTCG
     1201 TTTTCCTCTC TTTTCGGAGG GATCAGGGAG AGTGCCTCGG GTCGGAGAGA GCTGACGAGG
     1261 GGGTGCCAGA GACCCCTGTG TCCTTTATCG AAGAAAAGGG ATGACTCTTC ATGTGGCATT
     1321 TCACACAGTC TCACCTCGCC TTGTTTTCTT TTTGTCAATC AGAACGAAAG CGAGTTGCGG
     1381 GTGACGCAGA TGTGCGTGTA TCCACTCGTG AATGCGTTAT CGTTCTGTAT GCCGCTAGAG
     1441 TGCTGGACTG TTGCTGTCTG CCCACGACAG CAGACAACTT TCCTTCTATG CACTTGCAGG
     1501 ATGGTGCAGC GCAAACGACG GAGAGAAAGG AGCACCCTCT CAGTTTCCCT ACGATGTGCT
     1561 GTCAGTTTCG ACTCTTCACC GCGAACGATT GGCGATACGT CTCTGTTGAC TTGTTAGGCT
     1621 CCGACCACGA AGCTCCCTTA ACTAGATAAG CCGCGACACC TAAGTGTACA CCATTTGCAG
     1681 ATCGATAATC TGCGACCGCT GAATCCGTCC AGATCAGTAA AACCGCACCA CCTAAGTGTA
     1741 AACCTTGTTT AGGTCGATAA AATGCTACCA ACCCCCACCC ACAATCGAGC CTTGAGCGTT
     1801 TCTGCGCACG CGTTGGCCTA CGTGACTTGC TGATGCCTGC CTCTGGCCAT TCATGCCAGT
     1861 CAGTGCGCAT AAAAATGTGG ACACAGTCGG TTGACAAGTG TTCTGGCAGG CTACAGTGAC
     1921 ACCGCGGTGG AGGGGGATCC ACTAGTTCTA GAGCGGCCGC CACCGCGGTG GAGCTCCAAT
     1981 TCGCCCTATA GTGAGTCGTA TTACAATTCA CTGGCCGTCG TTTTACAACG TCGTGACTGG
     2041 GAAAACCCTG GCGTTACCCA ACTTAATCGC CTTGCAGCAC ATCCCCCCTT CGCCAGCTGG
     2101 CGTAATAGCG AAGAGGCCCG CACCGATCGC CCTTCCCAAC AGTTGCGTAG CCTGAATGGC
     2161 GAATGGGNNN NNNNNNNNNN NNNNNNNNNN NNNNNNNNNN NNNNNNNNNN NNNNNNNNNN
     2221 NNNNNNNNNN NNNNNNNNNN NNNNNNNNNN NNNNNNNNNN NNNNNNNNNN NNNNNNNNNN
     2281 NNNNNNNNNN NCNNNNNNNN NNNNNNNNNN NNNNNNNNNN NNNNNNNNNN NNNNNNNNNN
     2341 NNNNNNNNNN NNNNNNNNNN NNNNNNNNNN NNNNNNNNNN NNNANNNNNN NNNNNNNNNN
     2401 NNNNNNNNNN NNNNNNNNNN NNNNNNNNNN NNNCCTTTGA CGTTGGAGTC CACGTTCTTT
     2461 AATAGTGGAC TCTTGTTCCA AACTGGAACA ACACTCAACC CTATCTCGGT CTATTCTTTT
     2521 GATTTATAAG GGATTTTGCC GATTTCGGCC TATTGGTTAA AAAATGAGCT GATTTAACAA
     2581 AAATTTAACG CGAATTTTAA CAAAATATTA ACGTTTACAA TTTAGGTGGC ACTTTTCGGG
     2641 GAAATGTGCG CGGAACCCCT ATTTGTTTAT TTTTCTAAAT ACATTCAAAT ATGTATCCGC
     2701 TCATGAGACA ATAACCCTGA TAAATGCTTC AATAATATTG AAAAAGGAAG AGTATGAGTA
     2761 TTCAACATTT CCGTGTCGCC CTTATTCCCT TTTTTGCGGC ATTTTGCCTT CCTGTTTTTG
     2821 CTCACCCAGA AACGCTGGTG AAAGTAAAAG ATGCTGAAGA TCAGTTGGGT GCACGAGTGG
     2881 GTTACATCGA ACTGGATCTC AACAGCGGTA AGATCCTTGA GAGTTTTCGC CCCGAAGAAC
     2941 GTTTTCCAAT GATGAGCACT TTTAAAGTTC TGCTATGTGG CGCGGTATTA TCCCGTATTG
     3001 ACGCCGGGCA AGAGCAACTC GGTCGCCGCA TACACTATTC TCAGAATGAC TTGGTTGAGT
     3061 ACTCACCAGT CACAGAAAAG CATCTTACGG ATGGCATGAC AGTAAGAGAA TTATGCAGTG
     3121 CTGCCATAAG CATGAGTGAT AACACTGCGG CCAACTTACT TCTGACAACG ATCGGAGGAC
     3181 CGAAGGAGCT AACCGCTTTT TTTCACAACA TGGGGGATCA TGTAACTCGC CTTGATCGTT
     3241 GGGAACCGGA GCTGAATGAA GCCATACCAA ACGACGAGCG TGACACCACG ATGCCTGTAG
     3301 CAATGGCAAC AACGTTGCGC AAACTATTAA CTGGCGAACT ACTTACTCTA GCTTCCCGGC
     3361 AACAATTAAT AGACTGGATG GAGGCGGATA AAGTTGCAGG ACCACTTCTG CGCTCGGCCC
     3421 TTCCGGCTGG CTGGTTTATT GCTGATAAAT CTGGAGCCGG TGAGCGTGGG TCTCGCGGTA
     3481 TCATTGCAGC ACTGGGGCCA GATGGTAAGC CCTCCCGTAT CGTAGTTATC TACACGACGG
     3541 GCAGTCAGGC AACTATGGAT GAACGAAATA GACAGATCGC TGAGATAGGT GCCTCACTGA
     3601 TTAAGCATTG GTAACTGTCA GACCAAGTTT ACTCATATAT ACTTTAGATT GATTTAAAAC
     3661 TTCATTTTTA ATTTAAAAGG ATCTAGGTGA AGATCCTTTT TGATAATCTC ATGACCAAAA
     3721 TCCCTTAACG TGAGTTTTCG TTCCACTGAG CGTCAGACCC CGTAGAAAAG ATCAAAGGAT
     3781 CTTCTTGAGA TCCTTTTTTT CTGCGCGTAA TCTGCTGCTT GCAAACAAAA AAACCACCGC
     3841 TACCAGCGGT GGTTTGTTTG CCGGATCAAG AGCTACCAAC TCTTTTTCCG AAGGTAACTG
     3901 GCTTCAGCAG AGCGCAGATA CCAAATACTG TCCTTCTAGT GTAGCCGTAG TTAGGCCACC
     3961 ACTTCAAGAA CTCTGTAGCA CCGCCTACAT ACCTCGCTCT GCTAATCCTG TTACCAGTGG
     4021 CTGCTGCCAG TGGCGATAAG TCGTGTCTTA CCGGGTTGGA CTCAAGACGA TAGTTACCGG
     4081 ATAAGGCGCA GCGGTCGGGC TGAACGGGGG GTTCGTGCAC ACAGCCCAGC TTGGAGCGAA
     4141 CGACCTACAC CGAACTGAGA TACCTACAGC GTGAGCATTG AGAAAGCGCC ACGCTTCCCG
     4201 AAGGGAGAAA GGCGGACAGG TATCCGGTAA GCGGCAGGGT CGGAACAGGA GAGCGCACGA
     4261 GGGAGCTTCC AGGGGGGAAC GCCTGGTATC TTTATAGTCC TGTCGGGTTT CGCCACCTCT
     4321 GACTTGAGCG TCGATTTTTG TGATGCTCGT CAGGGGGGCC GAGCCTATGG AAAAACGCCA
     4381 GCAACGCGGC CTTTTTACGG TTCCTGGCCT TTTGCTGGCC TTTTGCTCAC ATGTTCTTTC
     4441 CTGCGTTATC CCCTGATTCT GTGGATAACC GTATTACCGC CTTTGAGTGA GCTGATACCG
     4501 CTCGCCGCAG CCGAACGACC GAGCGCAGCG AGTCAGTGAG CGAGGAAGCG GAAGAGCGCC
     4561 CAATACGCAA ACCGCCTCTC CCCGCGCGTT GGCCGATTCA TTAATGCAGC TGGCACGACA
     4621 GGTTTCCCGA CTGGAAAGCG GGCAGTGAGC GCAACGCAAT TAATGTGAGT TACCTCACTC
     4681 ATTAGGCACC CCAGGCTTTA CACTTTATGC TTCCGGCTCC TATGTTGTGT GGAATTGTGA
     4741 GCGGATAACA ATTTCACACA GGAAACAGCT ATGACCATGA TTACGCCAAG CTCGGAAGAC
     4801 GTGTCGAAAC AAGCTGACAC TCACTGTACA ACTTAACTGA TAAAAGGTGG GAGAAGACAG
     4861 CACCCAAAAA CGCAAGCTCG CTCGGCAGTT TCAACCGATA AAATTGCAAA GTAATGTTAT
     4921 GGCTTTACCG ATTGCCCAAT GCGAAGTGGG GTGGTCACAA CCGTCGAGTC GAGACGCAGC
     4981 GGTGGACCGG GAATTGGTCC GCAATGAGAC GAGGGCAAAC AACCTGTGCC CGCTTACGGC
     5041 GTCTCAAACC ATGTTTTCGT TCAGCGTGAT CGTATGGTCA ACAAACAGCA TATTCCTCCC
     5101 GCCGCGACCC CAGCGATTGG TATTCGTGAC GAGTACCACG CTATGAGAGG GGTGCCTCGC
     5161 GCAGCTGAGA CGCCAGGTGA CCGGTGGTCG CCCACGACTC CGCGCGCTTC AGTGGGGAAC
     5221 GACGCTCATC AGCAATCCCG CTTGTCGCAT ACGCCGTGAA TCCGCGTGTC GCATACGATC
     5281 ACCAGTACTA GCAGCCTCGA GGTTTTCGGT GGAGTTGCAG TTGCGTATGC CAGTGCGTCA
     5341 CAGCGCTGAA CTACTGGCAG GTAGACACAT CTGGCAAGCT ACTGCTGTGT CTGAAGCGTG
     5401 CCGATGTGTG CGCGTACGCT TACAGAGAGC CTGCAAGACA CTGGTTGGAA GACAAAATTT
     5461 TTCTTCTCAA GAGTTGAGCT TTAGTTTGGT CACTCGCCGT TGGTTGTTCT GTGTGCTAGA
     5521 CGTACTCTAA CGCAAACCAG TCGAGGAACA CACGAACGAG AGAGACGGCA ATATCTCCCG
     5581 TCGCGCTATC ACACCGGGTA AGGTCACGAG CTTCCGACTG GCACTGTGTA TATCTTAATG
     5641 GGGGGGTGAC GCACGATTGG ATCACCCAAA TTCCGAGCGG TTTGAGGAAG GGAAACGAGC
     5701 GCGGTTAACA GCTCGTCGTT GGAGGACCTG TAGTGGTCGG GACTAAAGAC GTATTAATGC
     5761 AGTCGGACGC CACTGACCAT CCATGGGGTT TAGAGGCATG CTGATTTGCG GAGGAGGGGG
     5821 GGAGGGTAAG CATCTTACCC GAAGATGATG GCACTCGGTC ACTGAGAGAC GATAGAGTGA
     5881 ACTGCGGGGA AGGAGGTCGA CTAGTGCGAC CAGGGAAAGC ACCTGGTAGG AAGAGCGTCG
     5941 GGGGTGGCGG TAACAGGGGA GGCAACAGAA AGGCACAGCA GCGCTACTTG GTGGGTGACG
     6001 GCTATCACAG CGAAGGCGGC GCAGTGTTAC ACTACCGTAG TGCGTGTGGC ACTCGTATTC
     6061 ACTGAAGTGA TCGCTATTTT GTTTGCGTTA CTGTGCACAG CAACATGGAT TGCGGACAGT
     6121 GCAGAAGGCA ACTGCACGCA GCAGGTGTTC TAGGCTTGTT TGTCACCCTT GCCACAGCAA
     6181 CCGTAGGATT GAGCCAAAGG TGAGTCAAGC GTCGTAGAGT TTTGCTACGT GTAGGCACGG
     6241 GAAGTTGCAG TCACCCTTCT TGTTGGTAAG TGTTTTGCAA GGCGTTGTGT TGGCACAACT
     6301 GGCGTGCAGG GTGCCAGAGC TACCAGAAGT GGAGTCCTTT GATGAAGTAG GCACGGGAGC
     6361 TCGACGGTCC GGGTCCATTG CGACCCTTCT TCCACAAGAC GCTGTTTTAT ATGAGAACTC
     6421 AGAGGACGTT GCCGTTCCGA GTGATTCAGC ATCGACCCCG TCATACTTTC ATGTGGAATC
     6481 TCCAAGTGCT AGTGTGGAAG CCGCGACTGG CGCTGTGGGA GAGGTGGTGC CGGACTGTGA
     6541 AGAACAACAG GAACAGGGTG ACACGACGTT ATCCGATCAC GATTTCCATT CAGGTGGAAC
     6601 TGAACAGGAG GGTTTGCCGG AAACAGAGGT GGCGCATCAG CATGAGACAG AAGAACAGTA
     6661 CGGGACTGAA GGGATGCCCC CCCCTGTTCT GCCACCTGCA CCGGTAGTCC ATCCGCGTTT
     6721 TATTGCAGTA CCAGGGCCGT CGGTGCCTGT TCCATTTTTC AGTTTGCCAG ACATCCACCC
     6781 GGATCAGGTT GTGTATATTC TAAGGGTTCA GGGATCTGGG GACTTCGACA TCAGTTTCGA
     6841 AGTTGGCCGA GCTGTGAAGC AGTTGGAAGC CATCAAGAAA GCATACAGAG AAGCCACCGG
     6901 GAAGCTAGAA GCAGACGAGC TTGAGTCAGA AAGGGGACCT GCTGTTTCAC CTCGACGAAG
     6961 GCTGGTTGAC CTGATCAAAG ATAACCAGCG ACGACTCAGG GCGGCGCTTC AGAAGATAAA
     7021 GATACAGAAA AAGTTGGAGG AGATTGATGA CTTACTTCAG CTGACACGCG CACTGAAGGC
     7081 CATGGATGCC CGTCTGAGAG CCTGCCAGGA TATGGCACCG ATTGAGGAGG CGCTGTGTCA
     7141 CAAGACGAAG GCGTTTGGAG AAATGGTGTC CCAGAAAGCC AAGGAAATTC GGGAGAAAGC
     7201 GGCGTCCTTG TCTTCATTGT TAGGTGTCGA TGCTGTCGAA AAACAATTGC GGCGCGTCGA
     7261 ACCGGAACAT GAAGATAACA CCAGAGTTGA AGCCAGGGTA GAGGAATTGC AGAAGGCGCT
     7321 GGAGAAGGCC GCGTCTGAGG CAAAGCAGCT CGTGGGGACC GCAGCAGGCG AAATAGAGGA
     7381 AGGAGTAAAA GCGGATACTC AGGCGGTGCA AGATAGCTCG AAAGACGTGT TGACGAAGAG
     7441 TCAGCTTGCG CTCGTGGAAG CCTTTAAAGC GATCCAGAGG GCTCTTCTTG AGGCGAAGAC
     7501 AAAGGAACTA GTAGAGCCTA CGTCTAAAGA AGCGGAGGAA GCTCGTCAGA TCTTAGCGGA
     7561 ACAGGCAGCT ATTGGAAGTG GAGGACGGGA ATTCCCTAGG GAACAAAAGT TGATTTCTGA
     7621 AGAAGATTTG AACGGTGAAC AAAAGCTAAT CTCCGAGGAA GACTTGAACG GTGCTAGGGC
     7681 CGAGGAGCAG AAGCTGATCT CCGAGGAGGA CCTGTAATAA GGAGAGAGCT GACGAGGGGG
     7741 TGCCAGAGAC CCCTGTGTCC TTTATCGAAG AAAAGGGATG ACTCTTCATG TGGCATTTCA
     7801 CACAGTCTCA CCTCGCCTTG TTTTCTTTTT GTCAATCAGA ACGAAAGCGA GTTGCGGGTG
     7861 ACGCAGATGT GCGTGTATCC ACTCGTGAAT GCGTTATCGT TCTGTATGCC GCTAGAGTGC
     7921 TGGACTGTTG CTGTCTGCCC ACGACAGCAG ACAACTTTCC TTCTATGCAC TTGCAGGATG
     7981 GTGCAGCGCA AACGACGGAG AGAAAGGAGC ACCCTCTCAG TTTCCCTACG ATGTGCTGTC
     8041 AGTTTCGACT CTTCACCGCG AACGATTGGC GATACGTCTC TGTTGACTTG TTAGGCTCCG
     8101 ACCACGAAGC TCCCTTAACT AAATAAGCCG CGACACCTAA GTGTACACCA TTTGCAGATC
     8161 GATAATCTGC GACCGCTGAA TCCGTCCAGA TCAGTAAAAC CGCACCACCT AAGTGTAAAC
     8221 CTTGTTTAGG TCGATAAAAT GCTACCAACC CCCACCCACA ATCGAGCCTT GAGCGTTTCT
     8281 GCGCACGCGT TGGCCTACGT GACTTGCTGA TGCCTGCCTC TGGCCATTCA TGCCAGTCAG
     8341 TGCGCATAAA AATGTGGACA CAGTCGGTTG ACAAGTGTTC TGGCAGGCTA CAGTGACACC
     8401 GCGGTGGAGG GGGATCCACT AGTTCTACTC GAGGTCGACG GTATCGAT
//

LOCUS       pCas9GFP-HXGPRT-sgGRA15-1 11599 bp                       14-FEB-2020
EMBL_ID     pCas9GFP-HXGPRT-sgGRA15-1 11598 bp                       14-FEB-2020
UNIMARK     pCas9GFP-HXGPRT-GRA15-1
            pCas9GFP-HXGPRT-GRA15-1
FEATURES             Location/Qualifiers
     misc_feature    1..11599
                     /comment="Molecule is created with Unipro UGENE v1.16"
                     /ugene_name="source"
     primer          1..20
                     /mismatches=0
                     /ugene_name="primer\ in\ toolbox"
     misc_feature    162..180
                     /note="pSMARTBAC2 GA check FWD"
                     /ugene_name="pSMARTBAC2\ GA\ check\ FWD"
     misc_feature    complement(499..538)
                     /note="pCas9 sgRNA 40 RVS"
                     /ugene_name="pCas9\ sgRNA\ 40\ RVS"
     primer          complement(519..538)
                     /mismatches=0
                     /ugene_name="primer\ in\ toolbox"
     misc_feature    539..578
                     /note="GRA15gRNA1f"
                     /ugene_name="primer_bind"
                     /ugene_group="gRNA"
     misc_feature    complement(539..558)
                     /note="GRA15gRNA1colR"
                     /ugene_name="primer_bind"
                     /ugene_group="gRNA"
     misc_feature    540..559
                     /mismatches=0
                     /ugene_name="gRNA"
     misc_feature    560..579
                     /note="sgRNA scaffold"
                     /ugene_name="sgRNA\ scaffold"
     primer          complement(695..713)
                     /mismatches=0
                     /ugene_name="primer\ in\ toolbox"
     primer_bind     complement(699..715)
                     /ugene_name="M13\ RVS\ Primer"
     primer          complement(1002..1022)
                     /mismatches=0
                     /ugene_name="primer\ in\ toolbox"
     misc_feature    2652..2720
                     /note="bla"
                     /ugene_name="bla"
     primer          3448..3464
                     /mismatches=0
                     /label="M13F(-20)"
                     /ugene_name="primer\ in\ toolbox"
     misc_feature    3498..3526
                     /mismatches=0
                     /ugene_name="primer_for_cloning"
     primer          3501..3521
                     /mismatches=0
                     /ugene_name="primer\ in\ toolbox"
     misc_feature    complement(3507..5434)
                     /ugene_name="HXGPRT"
     primer          3516..3535
                     /mismatches=0
                     /ugene_name="primer\ in\ toolbox"
     primer_bind     complement(3732..3751)
                     /mismatches=0
                     /label="HXGPRT-colonyF"
     misc_feature    complement(4274..4966)
                     /note="HXGPRT ORF"
                     /ugene_name="HXGPRT\ ORF"
     primer          complement(4382..4401)
                     /mismatches=0
                     /label="HX_F"
     primer_bind     4821..4841
                     /mismatches=0
                     /label="5exR"
     misc_feature    complement(4941..4959)
                     /note="HXGPRT_DetectionF"
                     /ugene_name="HXGPRT_DetectionF"
     primer_bind     5368..5387
                     /mismatches=0
                     /label="HXGPRT-colonyR"
     misc_feature    complement(5410..5443)
                     /mismatches=0
                     /ugene_name="primer_for_cloning"
     primer          5436..5459
                     /mismatches=0
                     /ugene_name="primer\ in\ toolbox"
     misc_feature    5468..6275
                     /mismatches=0
                     /ugene_name="SAG1-pro"
     misc_feature    5825..5844
                     /note="SAG1 promoter check FWD"
                     /ugene_name="SAG1\ promoter\ check\ FWD"
     misc_feature    6279..11234
                     /note="Cas9-GFP"
                     /ugene_name="Cas9-GFP"
     misc_feature    complement(6340..6359)
                     /note="Cas9 check RVS"
                     /ugene_name="Cas9\ check\ RVS"
     misc_feature    complement(6685..6707)
                     /note="Cas9 GA check RVS"
                     /ugene_name="Cas9\ GA\ check\ RVS"
     misc_feature    10380..10418
                     /note="HA-tag"
                     /ugene_name="HA-tag"
     primer_bind     10419..10438
                     /ugene_name="GA_NLS_GFP_FWD"
     misc_feature    10431..10481
                     /note="SV 40 Large T-antigen NLS (x2)"
                     /ugene_name="Nuclear\ Localization\ Signal"
     primer          complement(10497..10514)
                     /mismatches=0
                     /ugene_name="primer\ in\ toolbox"
     misc_feature    10518..11233
                     /note="GFP"
                     /ugene_name="GFP"
     misc_feature    complement(10561..10581)
                     /note="GeneWiz-GFP-RVS"
                     /ugene_name="GeneWiz-GFP-RVS"
     primer          complement(10979..10998)
                     /mismatches=0
                     /ugene_name="primer\ in\ toolbox"
     primer_bind     complement(11212..11231)
                     /ugene_name="GA_GFP_RVS"
     primer          11242..11263
                     /mismatches=0
                     /ugene_name="primer\ in\ toolbox"
     misc_feature    11242..11263
                     /note="Tat's Cas9 Vector FWD"
                     /ugene_name="Tat's\ Cas9\ Vector\ FWD"
     primer          complement(11562..11581)
                     /mismatches=0
                     /ugene_name="primer\ in\ toolbox"
ORIGIN
        1 CAAGTAAGCA GAAGCACGCT GTATTTCCGG GAGGGTGCGA TGAGACAAAG TGCGCGAGTT
       61 GAAATCGTCG TGGGGACGAT TTCACCGCGG CCACATGTTG GAGACACTGA GGGCACACGG
      121 GAAACGCGAA AGATTTCAAA TTAACGTACC CAAACGCGAA AGCTTGCGCA GCATACACTC
      181 GAAGCGAACA TCCCGAACCA TCGAGAGGCG GAGAGCGATA AGTCTTTCAC GCTGCGAAGT
      241 GTTGCGACGG CTGCGCCGCT GCACTGTGAA TTGGGCGCCA ATATTGCATC CTAGGCCTGA
      301 CGCGCCTCCT GCAGAACGCG AGACACTGGG ATATGTAGAG CCAAGGGGGA AACCTTCGAA
      361 CTCTCGAATG TCTTCTCTGA CAAGAATCAT ATTTCCATCA GTTCTGTCAG ATTTTCAAAT
      421 GGCGACCTGC AGAGGCCTGC TTCCTCCCTG TGCGCTCTTC GAAGGGGCTT TCTGTCGCGC
      481 AGGGTCACCT CGTCCCCGAA GGGGGTGTTT GCCTTCTGGT AAATGGGGAT GTCAAGTTGC
      541 GCACCGGGTG GCGTTGGCGG TTTTAGAGCT AGAAATAGCA AGTTAAAATA AGGCTAGTCC
      601 GTTATCAACT TGAAAAAGTG GCACCGAGTC GGTGCTTTTT TGAGCTCCAG CTTTTGTTCC
      661 CTTTAGTGAG GGTTAATTGC GCGCTTGGCG TAATCATGGT CATAGCTGTT TCCTGTGTGA
      721 AATTGTTATC CGCTCACAAT TCCACACAAC ATACGAGCCG GAAGCATAAA GTGTAAAGCC
      781 TGGGGTGCCT AATGAGTGAG CTAACTCACA TTAATTGCGT TGCGCTCACT GCCCGCTTTC
      841 CAGTCGGGAA ACCTGTCGTG CCAGCTGCAT TAATGAATCG GCCAACGCGC GGGGAGAGGC
      901 GGTTTGCGTA TTGGGCGCTC TTCCGCTTCC TCGCTCACTG ACTCGCTGCG CTCGGTCGTT
      961 CGGCTGCGGC GAGCGGTATC AGCTCACTCA AAGGCGGTAA TACGGTTATC CACAGAATCA
     1021 GGGGATAACG CAGGAAAGAA CATGTGAGCA AAAGGCCAGC AAAAGGCCAG GAACCGTAAA
     1081 AAGGCCGCGT TGCTGGCGTT TTTCCATAGG CTCCGCCCCC CTGACGAGCA TCACAAAAAT
     1141 CGACGCTCAA GTCAGAGGTG GCGAAACCCG ACAGGACTAT AAAGATACCA GGCGTTTCCC
     1201 CCTGGAAGCT CCCTCGTGCG CTCTCCTGTT CCGACCCTGC CGCTTACCGG ATACCTGTCC
     1261 GCCTTTCTCC CTTCGGGAAG CGTGGCGCTT TCTCATAGCT CACGCTGTAG GTATCTCAGT
     1321 TCGGTGTAGG TCGTTCGCTC CAAGCTGGGC TGTGTGCACG AACCCCCCGT TCAGCCCGAC
     1381 CGCTGCGCCT TATCCGGTAA CTATCGTCTT GAGTCCAACC CGGTAAGACA CGACTTATCG
     1441 CCACTGGCAG CAGCCACTGG TAACAGGATT AGCAGAGCGA GGTATGTAGG CGGTGCTACA
     1501 GAGTTCTTGA AGTGGTGGCC TAACTACGGC TACACTAGAA GGACAGTATT TGGTATCTGC
     1561 GCTCTGCTGA AGCCAGTTAC CTTCGGAAAA AGAGTTGGTA GCTCTTGATC CGGCAAACAA
     1621 ACCACCGCTG GTAGCGGTGG TTTTTTTGTT TGCAAGCAGC AGATTACGCG CAGAAAAAAA
     1681 GGATCTCAAG AAGATCCTTT GATCTTTTCT ACGGGGTCTG ACGCTCAGTG GAACGAAAAC
     1741 TCACGTTAAG GGATTTTGGT CATGAGATTA TCAAAAAGGA TCTTCACCTA GATCCTTTTA
     1801 AATTAAAAAT GAAGTTTTAA ATCAATCTAA AGTATATATG AGTAAACTTG GTCTGACAGT
     1861 TACCAATGCT TAATCAGTGA GGCACCTATC TCAGCGATCT GTCTATTTCG TTCATCCATA
     1921 GTTGCCTGAC TCCCCGTCGT GTAGATAACT ACGATACGGG AGGGCTTACC ATCTGGCCCC
     1981 AGTGCTGCAA TGATACCGCG AGACCCACGC TCACCGGCTC CAGATTTATC AGCAATAAAC
     2041 CAGCCAGCCG GAAGGGCCGA GCGCAGAAGT GGTCCTGCAA CTTTATCCGC CTCCATCCAG
     2101 TCTATTAATT GTTGCCGGGA AGCTAGAGTA AGTAGTTCGC CAGTTAATAG TTTGCGCAAC
     2161 GTTGTTGCCA TTGCTACAGG CATCGTGGTG TCACGCTCGT CGTTTGGTAT GGCTTCATTC
     2221 AGCTCCGGTT CCCAACGATC AAGGCGAGTT ACATGATCCC CCATGTTGTG CAAAAAAGCG
     2281 GTTAGCTCCT TCGGTCCTCC GATCGTTGTC AGAAGTAAGT TGGCCGCAGT GTTATCACTC
     2341 ATGGTTATGG CAGCACTGCA TAATTCTCTT ACTGTCATGC CATCCGTAAG ATGCTTTTCT
     2401 GTGACTGGTG AGTACTCAAC CAAGTCATTC TGAGAATAGT GTATGCGGCG ACCGAGTTGC
     2461 TCTTGCCCGG CGTCAATACG GGATAATACC GCGCCACATA GCAGAACTTT AAAAGTGCTC
     2521 ATCATTGGAA AACGTTCTTC GGGGCGAAAA CTCTCAAGGA TCTTACCGCT GTTGAGATCC
     2581 AGTTCGATGT AACCCACTCG TGCACCCAAC TGATCTTCAG CATCTTTTAC TTTCACCAGC
     2641 GTTTCTGGGT GAGCAAAAAC AGGAAGGCAA AATGCCGCAA AAAAGGGAAT AAGGGCGACA
     2701 CGGAAATGTT GAATACTCAT ACTCTTCCTT TTTCAATATT ATTGAAGCAT TTATCAGGGT
     2761 TATTGTCTCA TGAGCGGATA CATATTTGAA TGTATTTAGA AAAATAAACA AATAGGGGTT
     2821 CCGCGCACAT TTCCCCGAAA AGTGCCACCT AAATTGTAAG CGTTAATATT TTGTTAAAAT
     2881 TCGCGTTAAA TTTTTGTTAA ATCAGCTCAT TTTTTAACCA ATAGGCCGAA ATCGGCAAAA
     2941 TCCCTTATAA ATCAAAAGAA TAGACCGAGA TAGGGTTGAG TGTTGTTCCA GTTTGGAACA
     3001 AGAGTCCACT ATTAAAGAAC GTGGACTCCA ACGTCAAAGG NNNNNNNNNN NNNNNNNNNN
     3061 NNNNNNNNNN NNNNNNNNNN NNNNNNNNNT NNNNNNNNNN NNNNNNNNNN NNNNNNNNNN
     3121 NNNNNNNNNN NNNNNNNNNN NNNNNNNNNN NNNNNNNNNN NNNNNNNNNN NNNNNNNNNN
     3181 NGNNNNNNNN NNNNNNNNNN NNNNNNNNNN NNNNNNNNNN NNNNNNNNNN NNNNNNNNNN
     3241 NNNNNNNNNN NNNNNNNNNN NNNNNNNNNN NNNNNNNNNN NNNNNNNNNN NNNNNNNNNN
     3301 NNNNNNCCCA TTCGCCATTC AGGCTGCGCA ACTGTTGGGA AGGGCGATCG GTGCGGGCCT
     3361 CTTCGCTATT ACGCCAGCTG GCGAAAGGGG GATGTGCTGC AAGGCGATTA AGTTGGGTAA
     3421 CGCCAGGGTT TTCCCAGTCA CGACGTTGTA AAACGACGGC CAGTGAGCGC GCGTAATACG
     3481 ACTCACTATA GGGCGAATTG GGTACCTCCA CCGCGGTGTC ACTGTAGCCT GCCAGAACAC
     3541 TTGTCAACCG ACTGTGTCCA CATTTTTATG CGCACTGACT GGCATGAATG GCCAGAGGCA
     3601 GGCATCAGCA AGTCACGTAG GCCAACGCGT GCGCAGAAAC GCTCAAGGCT CGATTGTGGG
     3661 TGGGGGTTGG TAGCATTTTA TCGACCTAAA CAAGGTTTAC ACTTAGGTGG TGCGGTTTTC
     3721 CTGATCTGGA CGGATTCAGC GGTCGCAGAT TATCGATCTG CAAATGGTGT ACACTTAGGT
     3781 GTCGCGGCTT ATTTAGTTAA GGGAGCTTCG TGGTCGGAGC CTAACAAGTC AACAGAGACG
     3841 TATCGCCAAT CGTTCGCGGT GAAGAGTCGA AACTGACAGC ACATCGTAGG GAAACTGAGA
     3901 GGGTGCTCCT TTCTCTCCGT CGTTTGCGCT GCACCATCCT GCAAGTGCAT AGAAGGAAAG
     3961 TTGTCTGCTG TCGTGGGCAG ACAGCAACAG TCCAGCACTC TAGCGGCATA CAGAACGATA
     4021 ACGCATTCAC GAGTGGATAC ACGCACATCT GCGTCACCCG CAACTCGCTT TCGTTCTGAT
     4081 TGACAAAAAG AAAACAAGGC GAGGTGAGAC TGTGTGAAAT GCCACATGAA GAGTCATCCC
     4141 TTTTCTTCGA TAAAGGACAC AGGGGTCTCT GGCACCCCCT CGTCAGCTCT CTCCGACCCG
     4201 AGGCACTCTC CCTGATCCCT CCGAAAAGAG AGGAAAACGA GAGACGGGCA GCTTCTGTAG
     4261 GGCTATGCAG GGTTTANNNN NNNNNNNNNN NNNNNNNNNN NNNNNNNNNN NNNNNNNNNN
     4321 NNNNNNNNNN NNNNNNNNNN NNNNNNNNNN NNNNNNNNNN NNNNNNNNNN NNNNNNNNNN
     4381 NNNNNNNNNN NNNNNNNNNN NNNNNNNNNN NNNNNNNNNN NNNNNNNNNN NNNNNNNNNN
     4441 NNNNNNNNNN NNNNNNNNNN NNNNNNNNNN NNNNNNNNNN NNNNNNNNNN NNNNNNNNNN
     4501 NNNNNNNNNN NNNNNNNNNN NNNNNNNNNN NNNNNNNNNN NNNNNNNNNN NNNNNNNNNN
     4561 NNNNNNNNNN NNNNNNNNNN NNNNNNNNNN NNNNNNNNNN NNNNNNNNNN NNNNNNNNNN
     4621 NNNNNNNNNN NNNNNNNNNN NNNNNNNNNN NNNNNNNNNN NNNNNNNNNN NNNNNNNNNN
     4681 NNNNNNNNNN NNNNNNNNNN NNNNNNNNNN NNNNNNNNNN NNNNNNNNNN NNNNNNNNNN
     4741 NNNNNNNNNN NNNNNNNNNN NNNNNNNNNN NNNNNNNNNN NNNNNNNNNN NNNNNNNNNN
     4801 NNNNNNNNNN NNNNNNNNNN NNNNNNNNNN NNNNNNNNNN NNNNNNNNNN NNNNNNNNNN
     4861 NNNNNNNNNN NNNNNNNNNN NNNNNNNNNN NNNNNNNNNN NNNNNNNNNN NNNNNNNNNN
     4921 NNNNNNNNNN NNNNNNNNNN NNNNNNNNNN NNNNNNNNNN NNNNNNTTTG CTGGATCTGA
     4981 CAACGCCCCG TAGAGCAGAA ACGCACTACT AAAGCGAAAC TTCACCCGTC CCTGCTGCAC
     5041 TCAGAGCAGT GCTCCGCACT GCCGTGTGGT AAAATGAAAA GGTTCTACGA GACACGCGTC
     5101 TCCGGATCGA CAAGCGAAGG ATCTGCACAC CTGGTCTCGA TGTCGAACAA AGCACGGAGG
     5161 AGAGACGGAA AGTGCTTACA TCGAACACGG TTATCAAACC CGAGAAAAAG AAACGAACAG
     5221 AAGAAAAAGG AAACCTCCGC ATACTTTTAA AGAATGAAGT TCCCCGATTT TCCCAAAAAT
     5281 GGCGTCATTT TCGCGCACGG CAGTCAGATA ACAGGTGTAG CGGCTGCCCA CCAACAGAGA
     5341 CGGCGCGGCC GACAGGACGC TACTGGGACT GCGAACAGCA GCAAGATCGG ATCTTCCGCG
     5401 GGCGGGTTTG AATGCAAGGT TTCGTGCTGA TCAACTCGAG GTCGACGGTA TCGATAAGCT
     5461 TTTACATCCG TTGCCTTTTC CACGGTCCGT GATTTCATGT GCGTGCAGCT TCAAAGACTG
     5521 GTCGTTGCGA CTAATAAGAC TGCAGTGACA GGTCGAATGG TGGGCACCTT GCTGATGACT
     5581 ATCTACTGCA AAGTCTGAGA CAACGAACGA AACTTCCCAC ACGAGGCATT TGAAACTGAC
     5641 GGTGTCTAGG TAATATGCAC TGCAAGACAC GGTACTGGGG CCTCGCTGAA TTAGGGGCCG
     5701 ATCTCGTTGC CCTATCAGTG CTCACAGTGC CGCAACGTAA CACCAGGGCA GGTTCTTGAC
     5761 AGTGGCAACA ATGTGCGACG GGCGTGTGAA CGTTTCGTAG TCATAGCGCT AGCACGTACC
     5821 TAGCCACATG GTCGTGAGGA GCTTTACCAT GCGTCTAGAA GGTGGATGCG GGACACGCCT
     5881 TCCTGGCCTT TGGCTCCCGA GACGCGTGTT CTAACCACAA ACCTTGAGAC GCGTGTTCCA
     5941 ACCACGCACC CTGACACGCG TGTTCCAACC ACGCACCCTG AGACGCGTGT TCTAACCACG
     6001 CACCCTGAGA CGCGTGTTCT AACCACGCAC CCTGAGACGC GTGTTCTGCC GCACAATGTG
     6061 CACCTGTAGG AAGCTGTAGT CACTGCTGAT TCTCACTGTT CTCGGCAAGG GCCGACGACC
     6121 GGAGTACAGT TTTTGTGGGC AGAGCCGTTG TGCAGCTTTC CGTTCTTCTC GGTTGTGTCA
     6181 CATGTGTCAT TGTCGTGTAA ACACACGGTT GTATGTCGGT TTCGCTGCAC CACTTCATTA
     6241 TTTCTTCTGG TTTTTTGACG AGTATGCATC TAGACAAAAT GGACAAGAAG TACAGCATCG
     6301 GCCTGGACAT CGGCACCAAC TCTGTGGGCT GGGCCGTGAT CACCGACGAG TACAAGGTGC
     6361 CCAGCAAGAA ATTCAAGGTG CTGGGCAACA CCGACCGGCA CAGCATCAAG AAGAACCTGA
     6421 TCGGCGCCCT GCTGTTCGAC AGCGGAGAAA CAGCCGAGGC CACCCGGCTG AAGAGAACCG
     6481 CCAGAAGAAG ATACACCAGA CGGAAGAACC GGATCTGCTA TCTGCAAGAG ATCTTCAGCA
     6541 ACGAGATGGC CAAGGTGGAC GACAGCTTCT TCCACAGACT GGAAGAGTCC TTCCTGGTGG
     6601 AAGAGGATAA GAAGCACGAG CGGCACCCCA TCTTCGGCAA CATCGTGGAC GAGGTGGCCT
     6661 ACCACGAGAA GTACCCCACC ATCTACCACC TGAGAAAGAA ACTGGTGGAC AGCACCGACA
     6721 AGGCCGACCT GCGGCTGATC TATCTGGCCC TGGCCCACAT GATCAAGTTC CGGGGCCACT
     6781 TCCTGATCGA GGGCGACCTG AACCCCGACA ACAGCGACGT GGACAAGCTG TTCATCCAGC
     6841 TGGTGCAGAC CTACAACCAG CTGTTCGAGG AAAACCCCAT CAACGCCAGC GGCGTGGACG
     6901 CCAAGGCCAT CCTGTCTGCC AGACTGAGCA AGAGCAGACG GCTGGAAAAT CTGATCGCCC
     6961 AGCTGCCCGG CGAGAAGAAG AATGGCCTGT TCGGCAACCT GATTGCCCTG AGCCTGGGCC
     7021 TGACCCCCAA CTTCAAGAGC AACTTCGACC TGGCCGAGGA TGCCAAACTG CAGCTGAGCA
     7081 AGGACACCTA CGACGACGAC CTGGACAACC TGCTGGCCCA GATCGGCGAC CAGTACGCCG
     7141 ACCTGTTTCT GGCCGCCAAG AACCTGTCCG ACGCCATCCT GCTGAGCGAC ATCCTGAGAG
     7201 TGAACACCGA GATCACCAAG GCCCCCCTGA GCGCCTCTAT GATCAAGAGA TACGACGAGC
     7261 ACCACCAGGA CCTGACCCTG CTGAAAGCTC TCGTGCGGCA GCAGCTGCCT GAGAAGTACA
     7321 AAGAGATTTT CTTCGACCAG AGCAAGAACG GCTACGCCGG CTACATCGAT GGCGGAGCCA
     7381 GCCAGGAAGA GTTCTACAAG TTCATCAAGC CCATCCTGGA AAAGATGGAC GGCACCGAGG
     7441 AACTGCTCGT GAAGCTGAAC AGAGAGGACC TGCTGCGGAA GCAGCGGACC TTCGACAACG
     7501 GCAGCATCCC CCACCAGATC CACCTGGGAG AGCTGCACGC CATTCTGCGG CGGCAGGAAG
     7561 ATTTTTACCC ATTCCTGAAG GACAACCGGG AAAAGATCGA GAAGATCCTG ACCTTCCGCA
     7621 TCCCCTACTA CGTGGGCCCT CTGGCCAGGG GAAACAGCAG ATTCGCCTGG ATGACCAGAA
     7681 AGAGCGAGGA AACCATCACC CCCTGGAACT TCGAGGAAGT GGTGGACAAG GGCGCCAGCG
     7741 CCCAGAGCTT CATCGAGCGG ATGACCAACT TCGATAAGAA CCTGCCCAAC GAGAAGGTGC
     7801 TGCCCAAGCA CAGCCTGCTG TACGAGTACT TCACCGTGTA CAACGAGCTG ACCAAAGTGA
     7861 AATACGTGAC CGAGGGAATG AGAAAGCCCG CCTTCCTGAG CGGCGAGCAG AAAAAAGCCA
     7921 TCGTGGACCT GCTGTTCAAG ACCAACCGGA AAGTGACCGT GAAGCAGCTG AAAGAGGACT
     7981 ACTTCAAGAA AATCGAGTGC TTCGACTCCG TGGAAATCTC CGGCGTGGAA GATCGGTTCA
     8041 ACGCCTCCCT GGGCACATAC CACGATCTGC TGAAAATTAT CAAGGACAAG GACTTCCTGG
     8101 ACAATGAGGA AAACGAGGAC ATTCTGGAAG ATATCGTGCT GACCCTGACA CTGTTTGAGG
     8161 ACAGAGAGAT GATCGAGGAA CGGCTGAAAA CCTATGCCCA CCTGTTCGAC GACAAAGTGA
     8221 TGAAGCAGCT GAAGCGGCGG AGATACACCG GCTGGGGCAG GCTGAGCCGG AAGCTGATCA
     8281 ACGGCATCCG GGACAAGCAG TCCGGCAAGA CAATCCTGGA TTTCCTGAAG TCCGACGGCT
     8341 TCGCCAACAG AAACTTCATG CAGCTGATCC ACGACGACAG CCTGACCTTT AAAGAGGACA
     8401 TCCAGAAAGC CCAGGTGTCC GGCCAGGGCG ATAGCCTGCA CGAGCACATT GCCAATCTGG
     8461 CCGGCAGCCC CGCCATTAAG AAGGGCATCC TGCAGACAGT GAAGGTGGTG GACGAGCTCG
     8521 TGAAAGTGAT GGGCCGGCAC AAGCCCGAGA ACATCGTGAT CGAAATGGCC AGAGAGAACC
     8581 AGACCACCCA GAAGGGACAG AAGAACAGCC GCGAGAGAAT GAAGCGGATC GAAGAGGGCA
     8641 TCAAAGAGCT GGGCAGCCAG ATCCTGAAAG AACACCCCGT GGAAAACACC CAGCTGCAGA
     8701 ACGAGAAGCT GTACCTGTAC TACCTGCAGA ATGGGCGGGA TATGTACGTG GACCAGGAAC
     8761 TGGACATCAA CCGGCTGTCC GACTACGATG TGGACCATAT CGTGCCTCAG AGCTTTCTGA
     8821 AGGACGACTC CATCGATAAC AAAGTGCTGA CTCGGAGCGA CAAGAACCGG GGCAAGAGCG
     8881 ACAACGTGCC CTCCGAAGAG GTCGTGAAGA AGATGAAGAA CTACTGGCGC CAGCTGCTGA
     8941 ATGCCAAGCT GATTACCCAG AGGAAGTTCG ACAATCTGAC CAAGGCCGAG AGAGGCGGCC
     9001 TGAGCGAACT GGATAAGGCC GGCTTCATCA AGAGACAGCT GGTGGAAACC CGGCAGATCA
     9061 CAAAGCACGT GGCACAGATC CTGGACTCCC GGATGAACAC TAAGTACGAC GAGAACGACA
     9121 AACTGATCCG GGAAGTGAAA GTGATCACCC TGAAGTCCAA GCTGGTGTCC GATTTCCGGA
     9181 AGGATTTCCA GTTTTACAAA GTGCGCGAGA TCAACAACTA CCACCACGCC CACGACGCCT
     9241 ACCTGAACGC CGTCGTGGGA ACCGCCCTGA TCAAAAAGTA CCCTAAGCTG GAAAGCGAGT
     9301 TCGTGTACGG CGACTACAAG GTGTACGACG TGCGGAAGAT GATCGCCAAG AGCGAGCAGG
     9361 AAATCGGCAA GGCTACCGCC AAGTACTTCT TCTACAGCAA CATCATGAAC TTTTTCAAGA
     9421 CCGAGATTAC CCTGGCCAAC GGCGAGATCC GGAAGCGGCC TCTGATCGAG ACAAACGGCG
     9481 AAACAGGCGA GATCGTGTGG GATAAGGGCC GGGACTTTGC CACCGTGCGG AAAGTGCTGT
     9541 CTATGCCCCA AGTGAATATC GTGAAAAAGA CCGAGGTGCA GACAGGCGGC TTCAGCAAAG
     9601 AGTCTATCCT GCCCAAGAGG AACAGCGACA AGCTGATCGC CAGAAAGAAG GACTGGGACC
     9661 CTAAGAAGTA CGGCGGCTTC GACAGCCCCA CCGTGGCCTA TTCTGTGCTG GTGGTGGCCA
     9721 AAGTGGAAAA GGGCAAGTCC AAGAAACTGA AGAGTGTGAA AGAGCTGCTG GGGATCACCA
     9781 TCATGGAAAG AAGCAGCTTC GAGAAGAATC CCATCGACTT TCTGGAAGCC AAGGGCTACA
     9841 AAGAAGTGAA AAAGGACCTG ATCATCAAGC TGCCTAAGTA CTCCCTGTTC GAGCTGGAAA
     9901 ACGGCCGGAA GAGAATGCTG GCCTCTGCCG GCGAACTGCA GAAGGGAAAC GAACTGGCCC
     9961 TGCCCTCCAA ATATGTGAAC TTCCTGTACC TGGCCAGCCA CTATGAGAAG CTGAAGGGCT
    10021 CCCCCGAGGA TAATGAGCAG AAACAGCTGT TTGTGGAACA GCACAAACAC TACCTGGACG
    10081 AGATCATCGA GCAGATCAGC GAGTTCTCCA AGAGAGTGAT CCTGGCCGAC GCTAATCTGG
    10141 ACAAGGTGCT GAGCGCCTAC AACAAGCACA GAGACAAGCC TATCAGAGAG CAGGCCGAGA
    10201 ATATCATCCA CCTGTTTACC CTGACCAATC TGGGAGCCCC TGCCGCCTTC AAGTACTTTG
    10261 ACACCACCAT CGACCGGAAG AGGTACACCA GCACCAAAGA GGTGCTGGAC GCCACCCTGA
    10321 TCCACCAGAG CATCACCGGC CTGTACGAGA CACGGATCGA CCTGTCTCAG CTGGGAGGCG
    10381 ACGCCTATCC CTATGACGTG CCCGATTATG CCAGCCTGGG CAGCGGCTCC CCCAAGAAAA
    10441 AACGCAAGGT GGAAGATCCT AAGAAAAAGC GGAAAGTGGA CGGCATTGGT AGTGGGAGCA
    10501 ACGGCAGCAG CGGATCCGTG AGCAAGGGCG AGGAGCTGTT CACCGGGGTG GTGCCCATCC
    10561 TGGTCGAGCT GGACGGCGAC GTAAACGGCC ACAAGTTCAG CGTGCGCGGC GAGGGCGAGG
    10621 GCGATGCCAC CAACGGCAAG CTGACCCTGA AGTTCATCTG CACCACCGGC AAGCTGCCCG
    10681 TGCCCTGGCC CACCCTCGTG ACCACCCTGA CCTACGGCGT GCAGTGCTTC AGCCGCTACC
    10741 CCGACCACAT GAAGCAGCAC GACTTCTTCA AGTCCGCCAT GCCCGAAGGC TACGTCCAGG
    10801 AGCGCACCAT CTCCTTCAAG GACGACGGCA CCTACAAGAC CCGCGCCGAG GTGAAGTTCG
    10861 AGGGCGACAC CCTGGTGAAC CGCATCGAGC TGAAGGGCAT CGACTTCAAG GAGGACGGCA
    10921 ACATCCTGGG GCACAAGCTG GAGTACAACT TCAACAGCCA CAACGTCTAT ATCACGGCCG
    10981 ACAAGCAGAA GAACGGCATC AAGGCGAACT TCAAGATCCG CCACAACGTC GAGGACGGCA
    11041 GCGTGCAGCT CGCCGACCAC TACCAGCAGA ACACCCCCAT CGGCGACGGC CCCGTGCTGC
    11101 TGCCCGACAA CCACTACCTG AGCACCCAGT CCAAGCTGAG CAAAGACCCC AACGAGAAGC
    11161 GCGATCACAT GGTCCTGCTG GAGTTCGTGA CCGCCGCCGG GATCACTCTC GGCATGGACG
    11221 AGCTGTACAA GTAGTTAATT AATCACCGTT GTGCTCACTT CTCAAATCGA CAAAGGAAAC
    11281 ACACTTCGTG CAGCATGTGC CCCATTATAA AGAAACTGAG TTGTTCCGCT GTGGCTTGCA
    11341 GGTGTCACAT CCACAAAAAC CGGCCGACTC TAAATAGGAG TGTTTCGCAG CAAGCAGCGA
    11401 AAGTTTATGA CTGGGTCCGA ATCTCTGAAC GGATGTGTGG CGGACCTGGC TGATGTTGAT
    11461 CGCCGTCGAC ACACGCGCCA CATGGGTCAA TACACAAGAC AGCTATCAGT TGTTTTAGTC
    11521 GAACCGGTTA ACACAATTCT TGCCCCCCCG AGGGGGATCG ATCCACTAGT TCTAGAGCGG
    11581 CCGCCACCGC GGTGGAGCT
//

LOCUS       GRA15_locus_KO1 6377 bp        27-MAY-2020
EMBL_ID     GRA15_locus_KO1 6377 bp        14-FEB-2020
UNIMARK     GRA15_locus_KO1 6377 bp annotations
            GRA15_locus_KO1 6377 bp
FEATURES             Location/Qualifiers
     misc_feature    1923..2685
                     /mismatches=0
                     /ugene_name="5'\ UTR"
     misc_feature    2648..2747
                     /note="GRA15KOd1f"
                     /ugene_name="primer_bind"
                     /ugene_group="TM"
     misc_feature    2686..4336
                     /note="GRA15"
                     /ugene_name="CDS"
     misc_feature    2688..2710
                     /mismatches=0
                     /note="Stop3PAM"
                     /ugene_name="Stop"
                     /ugene_group="TM"
     misc_feature    complement(2704..2739)
                     /mismatches=0
                     /ugene_name="Misc.\ Feature"
     misc_feature    complement(2711..2719)
                     /mismatches=0
                     /note="GRA15gRNA1"
                     /ugene_name="gRNA"
     misc_feature    2711..2773
                     /mismatches=0
                     /ugene_name="TM"
     misc_feature    complement(2750..3101)
                     /mismatches=0
                     /ugene_name="Misc.\ Feature"
     misc_feature    complement(3127..3146)
                     /mismatches=0
                     /note="GRA15colR"
                     /ugene_name="primer_bind"
     misc_feature    4337..5381
                     /mismatches=0
                     /ugene_name="3'\ UTR"
ORIGIN
        1 CACAGCCGCA TCTACATTTG CAGCTACGCT TGAGCGACGG GGACCCCCTG ATAAGTGGCG
       61 CCTTCCTCAT GATGTGCTGA CAACCGAAAG TCAGCTCATG CCTGTGGGCG CCCTCGGGGA
      121 GACGAGGGAT TTCCCAACGG GGACTCAGGG AAGACGACGT CCACTTTTGT TTTATCTCCT
      181 TGTGACCCTG GCAGGCGCAC GAAGTTTGAA GCATGTTTTG CACCTGGAGG GTGGCACTGA
      241 TCCTGCCGCA CCGTCAGGTC CGTCCCCTCT GGCTGAAATA GAATCGGAGA TTCCTCCTGT
      301 TACGTTGCCT GAATTCACGA CAGTTGGTGG GCTGGTGCCT GCGGAAACAA CGTTTTTTGT
      361 CCCGCCGCTC GACATTCCGC CTTCAGAGAC CCCTCCAAGT TAAGGTGAAG GTGAAGGCTC
      421 TGACAGTTTC TACGCTGGTT GCATCTGGCA TGGATGCTAA TCGGCTTTTA CGAAGGGCAA
      481 GTGCGCCGTG ACTGGAAGGG GGAGGGTCTG AACGTGTGCA GTCTGCGTCC GCGCAGCAGT
      541 GAGATATTCT CAGGGAAGTG ACTGACGAGA GCTGTGCCGC GTGGGGTACC ACTTTCAATG
      601 TGGCGAACGA GCGAGTTGGA GCAGCTGTGC GAGCGGAAGT TTACGATAGC CACTGAGTGA
      661 GTGAGACGAG CAGGATTCTC ATCAGTTTCC CGCGATGGTC TCACTAGGGA ACTGCGTCGT
      721 CGTGAGTAAG CCTTTCTTCA GAGGTTTGAC TGCCACGTGT AGTATCCTCG TTGCAAACAC
      781 TTTTTAATGA TGCCTCTAAC ACGCGTATGG TGTGTCATAG AGTATTCGTT CGTCCTCTGT
      841 GAGATCATTA AAAAGAATCA ATGCTTGCCT ATGGTACACA ACTGTATCTG AAACAGCGCT
      901 CTCCACTGTA TCGCATTGCA GGGTATTATT CACAACACCT CAGTTTTTTT TGCCACAGAT
      961 TGCTTGCCAG TCACTTCTGT AGACACACGC TCGAGCAGGC GGTGCGAAAC CTCACTGTTC
     1021 ATTTTTCTAA TCAATCATGC TCCGTTTTTC CGACAATTGG GGGAGTTTTG AACGCTGGCG
     1081 GAATACGTGT TGCTACGTTT GGACTTGTGC TGGGACCACT TCAGCACGTT AATCAGGGGA
     1141 CCGTCAAGCA GATCCTTGCT CTAGATGTGC CTATGAGAAG GAGGAACTTT CATGTGGTGC
     1201 AACGGGGCGT TTAAGCTGTA TCAAAAGCGT CACAGGAAGT GCTGCCAAAC CCGGAATGCT
     1261 TACAGTACTT GACACCTTGA AACTGTGTAT GTGGTGAAGC GGCGACGAGA AACCGAGAGT
     1321 GCTTTTGGCT TGCGCTTCTG AGTGGTGAAG TGGAGGAGCC TTGAGCTTTC TAGGCCGTGG
     1381 TCGCTCTCTC GTGGCTTTCT GATTCAGGCT GGATACAGCA CTCCGTCATC GTGCCTGAAC
     1441 GGGATTCTCC ATGATCCACA ACAGACGAGG ATGGCAGTGC ACGCTTATTG GTATCATAAC
     1501 GTCTTTTTCG ATGAAACACT GGATGACGCT CTCAACCGCC GTCTCAACCT CTGTTAGAAC
     1561 CTCCTGTCGG TGTACCTTCC GCGCTGGAGA CGCTGAACAT TCTATATGCT TACAATGTGA
     1621 ACAAGGACAT CAAGAATTGT TGGCTAGCAA ATCGACGTAG AGTGCAGAAG TCACTAACGT
     1681 TGTAGTTGTG ATCTCCAGCG ATTTCGGAGC ATGTTATGCC GCAAGAGGGG GCTGACACAC
     1741 ATACAAACAC GCGTTCTTAA TAAAAATGAT CAATACACTG GTTCACTGTA TGCCTTCGCA
     1801 CACGGGGGAA CAACACCGAG AGACATCGTG CGTCAGTACG TTCTGAAAGT GTTCTAAGGA
     1861 CACATTTAGT GTGGTCGGTC TCCAGATCTC CGCAATGCTC TTGCACTGCA TTATTCGTTA
     1921 CTGCAGAATG CCTGATTGTT GATTACGGTC GAGCGTTGGA TTGCTGATTA CAGTCGAGCG
     1981 CTGGAATGTT GATTACTGTC GAGCTCTTCG TGATGACAGA AGCGCTAGCT GTCCAGGTGC
     2041 TTAGGGCAAA ATGTGTCTTG TGCTCGTTGC GACGTGGGAT GGTGTGCGTC GCACTGAGAC
     2101 ACGCTGCTTC ATGCCTGCTA CTTCCCTGCG GTACTATTGG AGCGCCTCTT GTGTCTCTCG
     2161 TGCGTAACCA CAGTGGCAGT TTAAAACAAA ATCTGGTTCG CACTGTCAAT CCCTCGAAGC
     2221 CTGGCAAGCT GAATTCCTGT CTGCTCTTTG GCGGTCACCA TTCAGTGGGA TTGGCCGAGA
     2281 TTATTAATTT TGTGTGTGAA ATTGCATGGC TTTGAAACAC CACATACCAC ACAACCCATC
     2341 CGCGTCTCAA GACTATCCGA TCAAGCGCGT CTCGGGCGCG TGTGTGTTTT CGTAGAGCAG
     2401 TGTGTGTCAC TTTCCTATTC TGTGTGCAGT GCCACGAGGT GACGAACCTG CCATTTGTAG
     2461 TCGTGTTGTT GTAATCGTGT ATTATATATA TATATATATA TATGGTGACA ACTCAGATTA
     2521 CGGATACAAC GCAGCGTACA TTGTTATGCG ACGCTCGCTT TCAAGGCCAC CAACTTAAGC
     2581 CGGGTGGTCA TTGTCTGCAG ACTGATTCCA ATTTATCTAC ACTGTAGGTC TGGGTGTTGC
     2641 TTTCAGCCAA GCAGACAAAG CCACTTTGTA AACCAGCATT CAACAATTGA CTAACTAGCT
     2701 AACTAGGGGG CCCGGTGCGC CGGCAGTGGT GCCCATCTTC GACGTTGTCT ATCAACTGAA
     2761 TCCGCACGTG TTTAGAAGTC GCTTTTCCAG GAGGAATCGC GCCAGGCGTG TTGCGAGCAG
     2821 CAAGTCACGC TCGATAATTC GGTGGCTTGG GTATCTTACG GTGCTCGCTG CCGTCATTTT
     2881 GCTAGGAGCG TATGCAGTAA GGCGTGTATC GCGCGATCTG TCCGACTCAG TGCGGGAAAC
     2941 ACGACGAGGC AGGAGAATTA CAGGCAGCGT ACCTCCCGGG ACTACCCGTC CCCGTTCAGA
     3001 GTCTTGTACT GGCACACAAG TGGACGGCGG CTGCGGCGCT GACACGTCAA CCGATGGAAA
     3061 GTCTGAGAGT GAACAGACCG AAAACGGGGA GGACTCACGC TTTTCCACCC GGACCCCTAT
     3121 TCATGTCACT GCATCGACTT CCCCATTCGC GACGCGCAAG GCGGCGGAAG AACGCTCTTC
     3181 GAGTCCGAGA GACAGAAAAG TTCCGGAGGG TGCCCAACTC CCCACGTCGT CGACACCTCA
     3241 TGCACAAAGA AAGGACTCAG GTAGTGATAG CCGGAACCCA TCTACACTCA TACCTTCACC
     3301 AGGTACCAAC ACGTTTAACA TGAACTTTTA TATTATCGGA GCAGGCTCTT CAGCGCTCGA
     3361 TTTTATTTTC CCGCACACTC CGGATGCTCA GGCTACAGTC GTCTCCCCCC CCCGCAGCGC
     3421 GGCGGCCGCA CCAACTGTCG AAACAGTTCC AAGGGTTCGC ACTTACTCGA CACCAACAAC
     3481 ATTAACCCTA CCAACGGCAC CAGCGACCGC CACTAGCAAC CACATGCATG CCTCAGCGAC
     3541 TCCCTCGCCA CCGGAACGTC CTCAAAACTT CCGTGGGGGA CTCATGCGGC AAAACGGCAT
     3601 GGTTGAGGGG ACATCGTTAA CGACTACCGA GGCTGGGATG CCAGCGCCGT TACAAAGCCC
     3661 TCAACACATT GAGACGGAGG CGAGGTTAAC GTACTCAAAT CATCTCAAGA GCCCGCATAC
     3721 ACCAGAAACT CCAACTGTCC ACTCAATAGA CCCCGTTGTC GGCACCAGTG GCCATTCCGT
     3781 AGCGGTGGGA TCGCAGTCTC CAGCCGGTGG ACCTCCTACA GATAGCCGCA CCCCAGCGGC
     3841 ACTGACCCCC ACAAGTTCTT CTTTCTCACA TGCAGATTCT CTTGAAACCT CTGAGCATCC
     3901 GCAAAGTGGA CCGTCGCTTC ATCCATTAAT CTCCGGGATA CAAGATGCCG TGCAAAGCCA
     3961 ACTTCCACTA TCACAACAGG AGACTCTCCC TGTGGTAGAA AATGCGACTT TCTTCGGGCC
     4021 GCAACAGACT CCACCGTGGA TGGACGAAAC TGCAGCTGCT GCAATTCCAC TCGCTCCCTC
     4081 ACAACCAGGG TCACGTACAC AACCCATCTC GTCTCCGCAT ACTCTACTTT CCCGTAGCGG
     4141 CGGTGTGTCA GCTGTGCCAG GACCACCCAG AACAGAAAAC CCTCGGCAAC CACAAGTTCC
     4201 AGGCGAAAAC TCTTACTACT CTGTACCAAC TGAGCGGACG ATCTCTGATC CAGGTCCCCA
     4261 AAGGGCGGGT GCGGCTCAGG CTGATGGTAT CGGGGCTGGA GGCCCACGGG ACACACAATC
     4321 AGCGGTAACT CCATGACATG TCTCACTGTT GTCTTCTCTC CCCCAGCGCA TGACCAAAAA
     4381 CCGATAAGGG TATTTGGTGA ATTTTCCTGT ATAGTCTTCC ATTACCCGTT CAAAGGTTTT
     4441 GTTCAGGAGT CTCCCCGTGT CCGTTCAGAC ACCGACTACA GGGAACTTAG GGACTGGAAT
     4501 GCGAGTGATG AAGATGAAAT CGTGAACATC GTTAATTTGA TGTGATAGCA TGTAAAGGCG
     4561 CAGTCTGTGC ACTACTTCAA CTGTTTAGAT GTTCAAACAC GATCGAGGGG GTGCTTTATA
     4621 TACTGAACTG AACGAGAAGA GACGACTCAA TTGGCATCAT GTATCAGTTT TACGGCATGG
     4681 GCCATTCGAC TGTGAGTAGC GAACGCTTTT CCGCATTGTA CCGCTACACA CGTTCCCCCA
     4741 GCGTCTCGTC GGTAATGTAA TCTTTCTGGG TCTTTTTCTC CTTTCTGTTC AATGCGTCGA
     4801 GCAGTCCGGG TCTGTGATTG GATGTCCATG TGCGCATTTG GGTGCTGTCC ATCGTTGCAC
     4861 AAAGGAAACA TCCAGCTGAT TCATCAGTTT ACTATCCATA GCAGAAGCCC TTCAAGTTTC
     4921 TGATTTGTCT TCAGATTTGG AATACATTTT GCCACTCTCA ATCTCGTGCA TCTTGTGAGG
     4981 GAGGAGCTGT GCCAGCACTC CAGGGGGATT GTCTTCCAAC AACGTGCAGA ACTGAAATTG
     5041 CCTGCCACAG CATTGCTTTG AAGTCGCAGT GCTGCAATTA TACCGGGTGG TTGTGTTACG
     5101 AGAAGTGTCA CGAGGGAAGA CGGATTAAAG CGGTGGCCAG TGTTGACAGT GCAGCGACTT
     5161 ATTCGCGATC GTGCTACGGC AATGAACGGC TGCTTTTCTT CATATGGTGA AATCTCTCTT
     5221 GTGCATGCTC ACTCTCTACT TTCCCCCATG TAATCTGTCA TAGCGAACAG ACGTGTTAGT
     5281 CTTTTGATAA AAAACCACGT CTAACCATAC AAGCCGGCTT TTACTCTACT AGCAAAGGAA
     5341 AAAGCGTCCG GAGAAGGCAC AAAACTGCTT GTCTGAAGGG GTGTTCGTGA GCGAACAAAC
     5401 CAAGAACAAT AACTGGAGTT TTCTTTCATG ATCCTCATGT TTTCAATGCC GAGGATACAG
     5461 TGGAGTGTCT GAATTATTGA CTGCAGGGAG GGCAGGTTCC CAAAGCATGC TCCTCTCTCT
     5521 GTCTGACAAC GCGCGATTGC ATCAGAAACA AACGGACCCA GATAAAGATG AAGTTAGGAA
     5581 AGAAACAGCC GCCACGCAGA ACGGTGCTAA TAGTGGACGG AAGCAAAAAC AAGGGAAAAT
     5641 GTGGGCACAG GGTGCCAGAA GAAAGTCACA AGAAAGATGT ACCATGCAAC CTGAGGGGAC
     5701 TAATAGCAAC ACAGAACACG AACGATCGAC GCTCTTCCAC CCAGCACGTG AAGACGAATG
     5761 GAAAGAAACT TCTCACTCGT GCAGTTTCCT CTTCTGTTCG GTCTCTATTT CTCTCTTCCC
     5821 TCGTTCCTTT ATCCTGGTAA TATTCCACGA TATCCTCCTC ACATCAGATG CTTCTCTCGT
     5881 TTCTGGGACT GCCGTATGAC TCTTTTTTTA TTCGTCGGGT ACAGCCTATC TCTGAGCATT
     5941 CGTCTCCCCG CTGCGTGAAG GCACCGGGAC TGCTATATCA AAAAACAATT TCAACTTTCC
     6001 ATGCGTTGTC TGTTACCGTT TGTTCCTCCT TCTACTGTCT CTTGTATCCC CCGATTTCCA
     6061 CCTGTGCTTT TTTCTCCCCT TTTACTCATC CTCTGCTCTG GCATCCATTG CCGCTGTTCA
     6121 TCCTACAGAC GCTATCCCCC TAGATTCCAG TTTTGTGAAA CAGACGACAA AGTTCTTTAA
     6181 GATTGCATGA AACCACCGAT CCAGTGGACT CTCTTTTACA TGCCTAGACA CAACACTTTG
     6241 TCAGCGAGCC TGGGGAACGC TTTTCGAATT CTCGTGGAGC TTGAAAAGTC GCGTCCCCAC
     6301 CTGAAACGAC CCTACGATGC GCAGTCGCTC TCCCCCACCT CGTATTTTAT AGCACTTGAC
     6361 GCTTGTGGAA CTGTCGA
//
LOCUS       pHAGE-CMV-MAG1-IRES-eGFP-W 9034 bp                      17-JUL-2020
UNIMARK     pHAGE-CMV-MAG1-IRES-eGFP-W annotations
            pHAGE-CMV-MAG1-IRES-eGFP-W
FEATURES             Location/Qualifiers
     misc_feature    1..9034
                     /comment="Molecule is created with Unipro UGENE v33.0"
                     /ugene_name="source"
     enhancer        3..306
                     /label="CMV enhancer"
                     /note="human cytomegalovirus immediate early enhancer"
     repeat_region   join(16..36,209..229)
                     /repeat_len=21
                     /repeat_dist=172
                     /repeat_identity=100
                     /ugene_name="repeat_unit"
     promoter        307..510
                     /label="CMV promoter"
                     /note="human cytomegalovirus (CMV) immediate early 
                     promoter"
     primer_bind     461..481
                     /label="CMV-F"
                     /note="Human CMV immediate early promoter, forward primer"
     primer_bind     507..531
                     /label="LNCX"
                     /note="Human CMV promoter, forward primer"
     misc_feature    522..1541
                     /mismatches=0
                     /ugene_name="verified_seq"
     misc_feature    complement(564..599)
                     /note="lentiR"
                     /ugene_name="primer_bind"
     misc_feature    580..609
                     /note="MAG1NotIf"
                     /ugene_name="primer_bind"
     misc_feature    590..1849
                     /note="MAG1-NO signalP"
                     /ugene_name="CDS"
                     /ugene_group="MAG1-NO\ signalP"
     misc_feature    complement(1130..1149)
                     /mismatches=0
                     /note="MAG1colR"
                     /ugene_name="primer_bind"
     misc_feature    1418..1437
                     /mismatches=0
                     /note="MAG1colF"
                     /ugene_name="primer_bind"
     misc_feature    complement(1830..1869)
                     /note="pcDNA-MAG1-FULL-R"
                     /ugene_name="pcDNA-MAG1-FULL-R"
     misc_feature    1850..1867
                     /note="pcDNA(HA-Strepii)-Forward"
                     /ugene_name="pcDNA(HA-Strepii)-Forward"
     misc_feature    1850..1903
                     /note="2HA"
                     /ugene_name="protein_bind"
     misc_feature    complement(1859..1898)
                     /note="MAG1-HAr"
                     /ugene_name="primer_bind"
     misc_feature    1877..1903
                     /ugene_name="Misc.\ Feature"
     misc_feature    1882..1921
                     /note="lentiF"
                     /ugene_name="primer_bind"
     misc_feature    1910..2477
                     /label="IRES"
                     /note="internal ribosome entry site (IRES) of the 
                     encephalomyocarditis virus (EMCV)"
     misc_feature    1923..1942
                     /mismatches=0
                     /note="IRESseqR"
                     /ugene_name="primer_bind"
     misc_feature    1927..2479
                     /label="IRES"
                     /note="internal ribosome entry site (IRES) of the 
                     encephalomyocarditis virus (EMCV)"
     primer_bind     complement(2071..2088)
                     /label="IRES reverse"
                     /note="IRES internal ribosome entry site, reverse primer.
                     Also called pCDH-rev"
     misc_feature    complement(2180..2490)
                     /mismatches=0
                     /ugene_name="verified_seq"
     primer_bind     2298..2317
                     /label="IRES-F"
                     /note="IRES internal ribosome entry site, forward primer"
     misc_feature    complement(2366..3221)
                     /mismatches=0
                     /note="WPRE-R seq"
                     /ugene_name="verified_seq"
                     /ugene_group="CDS"
     misc_feature    2376..2395
                     /mismatches=0
                     /note="IREScolF"
                     /ugene_name="primer_bind"
     misc_feature    2491..3186
                     /mismatches=0
                     /note="ZsGreen"
                     /ugene_name="CDS"
     misc_feature    3200..3788
                     /label="WPRE"
                     /note="woodchuck hepatitis virus posttranscriptional 
                     regulatory element"
     primer_bind     complement(3253..3273)
                     /label="WPRE-R"
                     /note="WPRE, reverse primer"
     CDS             complement(3671..3682)
                     /codon_start=1
                     /product="Factor Xa recognition and cleavage site"
                     /label="Factor Xa site"
                     /translation="IEGR"
     repeat_region   join(3863..3885,6811..6833)
                     /repeat_len=23
                     /repeat_dist=2925
                     /repeat_identity=100
                     /ugene_name="repeat_unit"
     LTR             3863..4096
                     /label="3' LTR (Delta-U3)"
                     /note="self-inactivating 3' long terminal repeat (LTR)
                     fromHIV-1"
     repeat_region   join(3910..4098,7258..7446)
                     /repeat_len=189
                     /repeat_dist=3159
                     /repeat_identity=100
                     /ugene_name="repeat_unit"
     primer_bind     complement(4215..4233)
                     /label="pBRforEco"
                     /note="pBR322 vectors, upsteam of EcoRI site, forward 
                     primer"
     promoter        4301..4405
                     /gene="bla"
                     /label="AmpR promoter"
     CDS             4406..5266
                     /codon_start=1
                     /gene="bla"
                     /product="beta-lactamase"
                     /label="AmpR"
                     /note="confers resistance to ampicillin, carbenicillin,
                     andrelated antibiotics"
                     /translation="MSIQHFRVALIPFFAAFCLPVFAHPETLVKVKDAEDQLGARVGY
                     IELDLNSGKILESFRPEERFPMMSTFKVLLCGAVLSRVDAGQEQLGRRIHYSQNDLVE
                     YSPVTEKHLTDGMTVRELCSAAITMSDNTAANLLLTTIGGPKELTAFLHNMGDHVTRL
                     DRWEPELNEAIPNDERDTTMPVAMATTLRKLLTGELLTLASRQQLIDWMEADKVAGPL
                     LRSALPAGWFIADKSGAGERGSRGIIAALGPDGKPSRIVVIYTTGSQATMDERNRQIA
                     EIGASLIKHW"
     primer_bind     complement(4624..4643)
                     /label="Amp-R"
                     /note="Ampicillin resistance gene, reverse primer"
     rep_origin      5437..6025
                     /direction="RIGHT"
                     /label="ori"
                     /note="high-copy-number ColE1/pMB1/pBR322/pUC origin of 
                     replication"
     primer_bind     5926..5945
                     /label="pBR322ori-F"
                     /note="pBR322 origin, forward primer"
     primer_bind     6179..6196
                     /label="L4440"
                     /note="L4440 vector, forward primer"
     primer_bind     6288..6307
                     /label="SV40pro-F"
                     /note="SV40 promoter/origin, forward primer"
     protein_bind    6436..6457
                     /label="CAP binding site"
                     /bound_moiety="E. coli catabolite activator protein"
                     /note="CAP binding activates transcription in the
                     presence of cAMP."
     promoter        6472..6502
                     /label="lac promoter"
                     /note="promoter for the E. coli lac operon"
     protein_bind    6510..6526
                     /label="lac operator"
                     /bound_moiety="lac repressor encoded by lacI"
                     /note="The lac repressor binds to the lac operator to 
                     inhibit transcription in E. coli. This inhibition can be 
                     relieved by adding lactose or 
                     isopropyl-beta-D-thiogalactopyranoside (IPTG)."
     primer_bind     6515..6537
                     /label="M13/pUC Reverse"
                     /note="In lacZ gene"
     primer_bind     6534..6550
                     /label="M13 rev"
                     /note="common sequencing primer, one of multiple similar 
                     variants"
     primer_bind     6534..6550
                     /label="M13 Reverse"
                     /note="In lacZ gene. Also called M13-rev"
     primer_bind     6600..6619
                     /label="EBV-rev"
                     /note="SV40 polyA terminator, reverse primer"
     LTR             6811..7444
                     /label="3' LTR"
                     /note="3' long terminal repeat (LTR) from HIV-1"
     misc_feature    7491..7616
                     /label="HIV-1 Psi"
                     /note="packaging signal of human immunodeficiency virus 
                     type 1"
     misc_feature    8113..8346
                     /label="RRE"
                     /note="The Rev response element (RRE) of HIV-1 allows for
                     Rev-dependent mRNA export from the nucleus to the 
                     cytoplasm."
     misc_feature    8868..8985
                     /label="cPPT/CTS"
                     /note="central polypurine tract and central termination 
                     sequence of HIV-1"
ORIGIN
        1 CGCGTTACAT AACTTACGGT AAATGGCCCG CCTGGCTGAC CGCCCAACGA CCCCCGCCCA
       61 TTGACGTCAA TAATGACGTA TGTTCCCATA GTAACGCCAA TAGGGACTTT CCATTGACGT
      121 CAATGGGTGG AGTATTTACG GTAAACTGCC CACTTGGCAG TACATCAAGT GTATCATATG
      181 CCAAGTACGC CCCCTATTGA CGTCAATGAC GGTAAATGGC CCGCCTGGCA TTATGCCCAG
      241 TACATGACCT TATGGGACTT TCCTACTTGG CAGTACATCT ACGTATTAGT CATCGCTATT
      301 ACCATGGTGA TGCGGTTTTG GCAGTACATC AATGGGCGTG GATAGCGGTT TGACTCACGG
      361 GGATTTCCAA GTCTCCACCC CATTGACGTC AATGGGAGTT TGTTTTGGCA CCAAAATCAA
      421 CGGGACTTTC CAAAATGTCG TAACAACTCC GCCCCATTGA CGCAAATGGG CGGTAGGCGT
      481 GTACGGTGGG AGGTCTATAT AAGCAGAGCT CGTTTAGTGA ACCGTCAGAT CGCCTGGAGA
      541 CGCCATCCAC GCTGTTTTGA CCTCCATAGA AGACACCGGC GGCCGCATGG TGCCAGAGCT
      601 ACCAGAAGTG GAGTCCTTTG ATGAAGTAGG CACGGGAGCT CGACGGTCCG GGTCCATTGC
      661 GACCCTTCTT CCACAAGACG CTGTTTTATA TGAGAACTCA GAGGACGTTG CCGTTCCGAG
      721 TGATTCAGCA TCGACCCCGT CATACTTTCA TGTGGAATCT CCAAGTGCTA GTGTGGAAGC
      781 CGCGACTGGC GCTGTGGGAG AGGTGGTGCC GGACTGTGAA GAACAACAGG AACAGGGTGA
      841 CACGACGTTA TCCGATCACG ATTTCCATTC AGGTGGAACT GAACAGGAGG GTTTGCCGGA
      901 AACAGAGGTG GCGCATCAGC ATGAGACAGA AGAACAGTAC GGGACTGAAG GGATGCCCCC
      961 CCCTGTTCTG CCACCTGCAC CGGTAGTCCA TCCGCGTTTT ATTGCAGTAC CAGGGCCGTC
     1021 GGTGCCTGTT CCATTTTTCA GTTTGCCAGA CATCCACCCG GATCAGGTTG TGTATATTCT
     1081 AAGGGTTCAG GGATCTGGGG ACTTCGACAT CAGTTTCGAA GTTGGCCGAG CTGTGAAGCA
     1141 GTTGGAAGCC ATCAAGAAAG CATACAGAGA AGCCACCGGG AAGCTAGAAG CAGACGAGCT
     1201 TGAGTCAGAA AGGGGACCTG CTGTTTCACC TCGACGAAGG CTGGTTGACC TGATCAAAGA
     1261 TAACCAGCGA CGACTCAGGG CGGCGCTTCA GAAGATAAAG ATACAGAAAA AGTTGGAGGA
     1321 GATTGATGAC TTACTTCAGC TGACACGCGC ACTGAAGGCC ATGGATGCCC GTCTGAGAGC
     1381 CTGCCAGGAT ATGGCACCGA TTGAGGAGGC GCTGTGTCAC AAGACGAAGG CGTTTGGAGA
     1441 AATGGTGTCC CAGAAAGCCA AGGAAATTCG GGAGAAAGCG GCGTCCTTGT CTTCATTGTT
     1501 AGGTGTCGAT GCTGTCGAAA AACAATTGCG GCGCGTCGAA CCGGAACATG AAGATAACAC
     1561 CAGAGTTGAA GCCAGGGTAG AGGAATTGCA GAAGGCGCTG GAGAAGGCCG CGTCTGAGGC
     1621 AAAGCAGCTC GTGGGGACCG CAGCAGGCGA AATAGAGGAA GGAGTAAAAG CGGATACTCA
     1681 GGCGGTGCAA GATAGCTCGA AAGACGTGTT GACGAAGAGT CAGCTTGCGC TCGTGGAAGC
     1741 CTTTAAAGCG ATCCAGAGGG CTCTTCTTGA GGCGAAGACA AAGGAACTAG TAGAGCCTAC
     1801 GTCTAAAGAA GCGGAGGAAG CTCGTCAGAT CTTAGCGGAA CAGGCAGCTT ACCCGTACGA
     1861 CGTCCCGGAC TACGCTTATC CCTATGATGT GCCCGATTAT GCGTGAGGAT CCCTCCCCCC
     1921 CCCCTAACGT TACTGGCCGA AGCCGCTTGG AATAAGGCCG GTGTGCGTTT GTCTATATGT
     1981 TATTTTCCAC CATATTGCCG TCTTTTGGCA ATGTGAGGGC CCGGAAACCT GGCCCTGTCT
     2041 TCTTGACGAG CATTCCTAGG GGTCTTTCCC CTCTCGCCAA AGGAATGCAA GGTCTGTTGA
     2101 ATGTCGTGAA GGAAGCAGTT CCTCTGGAAG CTTCTTGAAG ACAAACAACG TCTGTAGCGA
     2161 CCCTTTGCAG GCAGCGGAAC CCCCCACCTG GCGACAGGTG CCTCTGCGGC CAAAAGCCAC
     2221 GTGTATAAGA TACACCTGCA AAGGCGGCAC AACCCCAGTG CCACGTTGTG AGTTGGATAG
     2281 TTGTGGAAAG AGTCAAATGG CTCTCCTCAA GCGTATTCAA CAAGGGGCTG AAGGATGCCC
     2341 AGAAGGTACC CCATTGTATG GGATCTGATC TGGGGCCTCG GTGCACATGC TTTACATGTG
     2401 TTTAGTCGAG GTTAAAAAAA CGTCTAGGCC CCCCGAACCA CGGGGACGTG GTTTTCCTTT
     2461 GAAAAACACG ATGATAATAT GGCCACACAT ATGGCCCAGT CCAAGCACGG CCTGACCAAG
     2521 GAGATGACCA TGAAGTACCG CATGGAGGGC TGCGTGGACG GCCACAAGTT CGTGATCACC
     2581 GGCGAGGGCA TCGGCTACCC CTTCAAGGGC AAGCAGGCCA TCAACCTGTG CGTGGTGGAG
     2641 GGCGGCCCCT TGCCCTTCGC CGAGGACATC TTGTCCGCCG CCTTCATGTA CGGCAACCGC
     2701 GTGTTCACCG AGTACCCCCA GGACATCGTC GACTACTTCA AGAACTCCTG CCCCGCCGGC
     2761 TACACCTGGG ACCGCTCCTT CCTGTTCGAG GACGGCGCCG TGTGCATCTG CAACGCCGAC
     2821 ATCACCGTGA GCGTGGAGGA GAACTGCATG TACCACGAGT CCAAGTTCTA CGGCGTGAAC
     2881 TTCCCCGCCG ACGGCCCCGT GATGAAGAAG ATGACCGACA ACTGGGAGCC CTCCTGCGAG
     2941 AAGATCATCC CCGTGCCCAA GCAGGGCATC TTGAAGGGCG ACGTGAGCAT GTACCTGCTG
     3001 CTGAAGGACG GTGGCCGCTT GCGCTGCCAG TTCGACACCG TGTACAAGGC CAAGTCCGTG
     3061 CCCCGCAAGA TGCCCGACTG GCACTTCATC CAGCACAAGC TGACCCGCGA GGACCGCAGC
     3121 GACGCCAAGA ACCAGAAGTG GCACCTGACC GAGCACGCCA TCGCCTCCGG CTCCGCCTTG
     3181 CCCTGAATCG ATAGATCCTA ATCAACCTCT GGATTACAAA ATTTGTGAAA GATTGACTGG
     3241 TATTCTTAAC TATGTTGCTC CTTTTACGCT ATGTGGATAC GCTGCTTTAA TGCCTTTGTA
     3301 TCATGCTATT GCTTCCCGTA TGGCTTTCAT TTTCTCCTCC TTGTATAAAT CCTGGTTGCT
     3361 GTCTCTTTAT GAGGAGTTGT GGCCCGTTGT CAGGCAACGT GGCGTGGTGT GCACTGTGTT
     3421 TGCTGACGCA ACCCCCACTG GTTGGGGCAT TGCCACCACC TGTCAGCTCC TTTCCGGGAC
     3481 TTTCGCTTTC CCCCTCCCTA TTGCCACGGC GGAACTCATC GCCGCCTGCC TTGCCCGCTG
     3541 CTGGACAGGG GCTCGGCTGT TGGGCACTGA CAATTCCGTG GTGTTGTCGG GGAAATCATC
     3601 GTCCTTTCCT TGGCTGCTCG CCTGTGTTGC CACCTGGATT CTGCGCGGGA CGTCCTTCTG
     3661 CTACGTCCCT TCGGCCCTCA ATCCAGCGGA CCTTCCTTCC CGCGGCCTGC TGCCGGCTCT
     3721 GCGGCCTCTT CCGCGTCTTC GCCTTCGCCC TCAGACGAGT CGGATCTCCC TTTGGGCCGC
     3781 CTCCCCGCCT GAGATCCTTT AAGACCAATG ACTTACAAGG CAGCTGTAGA TCTTAGCCAC
     3841 TTTTTAAAAG AAAAGGGGGG ACTGGAAGGG CTAATTCACT CCCAACGAAG ACAAGATCTG
     3901 CTTTTTGCTT GTACTGGGTC TCTCTGGTTA GACCAGATCT GAGCCTGGGA GCTCTCTGGC
     3961 TAACTAGGGA ACCCACTGCT TAAGCCTCAA TAAAGCTTGC CTTGAGTGCT TCAAGTAGTG
     4021 TGTGCCCGTC TGTTGTGTGA CTCTGGTAAC TAGAGATCCC TCAGACCCTT TTAGTCAGTG
     4081 TGGAAAATCT CTAGCAGTAG TAGTTCATGT CATCTTATTA TTCAGTATTT ATAACTTGCA
     4141 AAGAAATGAA TATCAGAGAG TGAGAGGCCC GGGTTAATTA AGGAAAGGGC TAGATCATTC
     4201 TTGAAGACGA AAGGGCCTCG TGATACGCCT ATTTTTATAG GTTAATGTCA TGATAATAAT
     4261 GGTTTCTTAG ACGTCAGGTG GCACTTTTCG GGGAAATGTG CGCGGAACCC CTATTTGTTT
     4321 ATTTTTCTAA ATACATTCAA ATATGTATCC GCTCATGAGA CAATAACCCT GATAAATGCT
     4381 TCAATAATAT TGAAAAAGGA AGAGTATGAG TATTCAACAT TTCCGTGTCG CCCTTATTCC
     4441 CTTTTTTGCG GCATTTTGCC TTCCTGTTTT TGCTCACCCA GAAACGCTGG TGAAAGTAAA
     4501 AGATGCTGAA GATCAGTTGG GTGCACGAGT GGGTTACATC GAACTGGATC TCAACAGCGG
     4561 TAAGATCCTT GAGAGTTTTC GCCCCGAAGA ACGTTTTCCA ATGATGAGCA CTTTTAAAGT
     4621 TCTGCTATGT GGCGCGGTAT TATCCCGTGT TGACGCCGGG CAAGAGCAAC TCGGTCGCCG
     4681 CATACACTAT TCTCAGAATG ACTTGGTTGA GTACTCACCA GTCACAGAAA AGCATCTTAC
     4741 GGATGGCATG ACAGTAAGAG AATTATGCAG TGCTGCCATA ACCATGAGTG ATAACACTGC
     4801 GGCCAACTTA CTTCTGACAA CGATCGGAGG ACCGAAGGAG CTAACCGCTT TTTTGCACAA
     4861 CATGGGGGAT CATGTAACTC GCCTTGATCG TTGGGAACCG GAGCTGAATG AAGCCATACC
     4921 AAACGACGAG CGTGACACCA CGATGCCTGT AGCAATGGCA ACAACGTTGC GCAAACTATT
     4981 AACTGGCGAA CTACTTACTC TAGCTTCCCG GCAACAATTA ATAGACTGGA TGGAGGCGGA
     5041 TAAAGTTGCA GGACCACTTC TGCGCTCGGC CCTTCCGGCT GGCTGGTTTA TTGCTGATAA
     5101 ATCTGGAGCC GGTGAGCGTG GGTCTCGCGG TATCATTGCA GCACTGGGGC CAGATGGTAA
     5161 GCCCTCCCGT ATCGTAGTTA TCTACACGAC GGGGAGTCAG GCAACTATGG ATGAACGAAA
     5221 TAGACAGATC GCTGAGATAG GTGCCTCACT GATTAAGCAT TGGTAACTGT CAGACCAAGT
     5281 TTACTCATAT ATACTTTAGA TTGATTTAAA ACTTCATTTT TAATTTAAAA GGATCTAGGT
     5341 GAAGATCCTT TTTGATAATC TCATGACCAA AATCCCTTAA CGTGAGTTTT CGTTCCACTG
     5401 AGCGTCAGAC CCCGTAGAAA AGATCAAAGG ATCTTCTTGA GATCCTTTTT TTCTGCGCGT
     5461 AATCTGCTGC TTGCAAACAA AAAAACCACC GCTACCAGCG GTGGTTTGTT TGCCGGATCA
     5521 AGAGCTACCA ACTCTTTTTC CGAAGGTAAC TGGCTTCAGC AGAGCGCAGA TACCAAATAC
     5581 TGTTCTTCTA GTGTAGCCGT AGTTAGGCCA CCACTTCAAG AACTCTGTAG CACCGCCTAC
     5641 ATACCTCGCT CTGCTAATCC TGTTACCAGT GGCTGCTGCC AGTGGCGATA AGTCGTGTCT
     5701 TACCGGGTTG GACTCAAGAC GATAGTTACC GGATAAGGCG CAGCGGTCGG GCTGAACGGG
     5761 GGGTTCGTGC ACACAGCCCA GCTTGGAGCG AACGACCTAC ACCGAACTGA GATACCTACA
     5821 GCGTGAGCTA TGAGAAAGCG CCACGCTTCC CGAAGGGAGA AAGGCGGACA GGTATCCGGT
     5881 AAGCGGCAGG GTCGGAACAG GAGAGCGCAC GAGGGAGCTT CCAGGGGGAA ACGCCTGGTA
     5941 TCTTTATAGT CCTGTCGGGT TTCGCCACCT CTGACTTGAG CGTCGATTTT TGTGATGCTC
     6001 GTCAGGGGGG CGGAGCCTAT GGAAAAACGC CAGCAACGCG GCCTTTTTAC GGTTCCTGGC
     6061 CTTTTGCTGG CCTTTTGCTC ACATGTTCTT TCCTGCGTTA TCCCCTGATT CTGTGGATAA
     6121 CCGTATTACC GCCTTTGAGT GAGCTGATAC CGCTCGCCGC AGCCGAACGA CCGAGCGCAG
     6181 CGAGTCAGTG AGCGAGGAAG CGGAAGAGCG CCCAATACGC AAACCGCCTC TCCCCGCGCG
     6241 TTGGCCGATT CATTAATGCA GCAAGCTCAT GGCTGACTAA TTTTTTTTAT TTATGCAGAG
     6301 GCCGAGGCCG CCTCGGCCTC TGAGCTATTC CAGAAGTAGT GAGGAGGCTT TTTTGGAGGC
     6361 CTAGGCTTTT GCAAAAAGCT CCCCGTGGCA CGACAGGTTT CCCGACTGGA AAGCGGGCAG
     6421 TGAGCGCAAC GCAATTAATG TGAGTTAGCT CACTCATTAG GCACCCCAGG CTTTACACTT
     6481 TATGCTTCCG GCTCGTATGT TGTGTGGAAT TGTGAGCGGA TAACAATTTC ACACAGGAAA
     6541 CAGCTATGAC ATGATTACGA ATTTCACAAA TAAAGCATTT TTTTCACTGC ATTCTAGTTG
     6601 TGGTTTGTCC AAACTCATCA ATGTATCTTA TCATGTCTGG ATCAACTGGA TAACTCAAGC
     6661 TAACCAAAAT CATCCCAAAC TTCCCACCCC ATACCCTATT ACCACTGCCA ATTACCTGTG
     6721 GTTTCATTTA CTCTAAACCT GTGATTCCTC TGAATTATTT TCATTTTAAA GAAATTGTAT
     6781 TTGTTAAATA TGTACTACAA ACTTAGTAGT TGGAAGGGCT AATTCACTCC CAAAGAAGAC
     6841 AAGATATCCT TGATCTGTGG ATCTACCACA CACAAGGCTA CTTCCCTGAT TAGCAGAACT
     6901 ACACACCAGG GCCAGGGGTC AGATATCCAC TGACCTTTGG ATGGTGCTAC AAGCTAGTAC
     6961 CAGTTGAGCC AGATAAGGTA GAAGAGGCCA ATAAAGGAGA GAACACCAGC TTGTTACACC
     7021 CTGTGAGCCT GCATGGGATG GATGACCCGG AGAGAGAAGT GTTAGAGTGG AGGTTTGACA
     7081 GCCGCCTAGC ATTTCATCAC GTGGCCCGAG AGCTGCATCC GGAGTACTTC AAGAACTGCT
     7141 GATATCGAGC TTGCTACAAG GGACTTTCCG CTGGGGACTT TCCAGGGAGG CGTGGCCTGG
     7201 GCGGGACTGG GGAGTGGCGA GCCCTCAGAT CCTGCATATA AGCAGCTGCT TTTTGCCTGT
     7261 ACTGGGTCTC TCTGGTTAGA CCAGATCTGA GCCTGGGAGC TCTCTGGCTA ACTAGGGAAC
     7321 CCACTGCTTA AGCCTCAATA AAGCTTGCCT TGAGTGCTTC AAGTAGTGTG TGCCCGTCTG
     7381 TTGTGTGACT CTGGTAACTA GAGATCCCTC AGACCCTTTT AGTCAGTGTG GAAAATCTCT
     7441 AGCAGTGGCG CCCGAACAGG GACTTGAAAG CGAAAGGGAA ACCAGAGGAG CTCTCTCGAC
     7501 GCAGGACTCG GCTTGCTGAA GCGCGCACGG CAAGAGGCGA GGGGCGGCGA CTGGTGAGTA
     7561 CGCCAAAAAT TTTGACTAGC GGAGGCTAGA AGGAGAGAGA TGGGTGCGAG AGCGTCAGTA
     7621 TTAAGCGGGG GAGAATTAGA TCGCGATGGG AAAAAATTCG GTTAAGGCCA GGGGGAAAGA
     7681 AAAAATATAA ATTAAAACAT ATAGTATGGG CAAGCAGGGA GCTAGAACGA TTCGCAGTTA
     7741 ATCCTGGCCT GTTAGAAACA TCAGAAGGCT GTAGACAAAT ACTGGGACAG CTACAACCAT
     7801 CCCTTCAGAC AGGATCAGAA GAACTTAGAT CATTATATAA TACAGTAGCA ACCCTCTATT
     7861 GTGTGCATCA AAGGATAGAG ATAAAAGACA CCAAGGAAGC TTTAGACAAG ATAGAGGAAG
     7921 AGCAAAACAA AAGTAAGACC ACCGCACAGC AAGCGGCCGG CCGCTGATCT TCAGACCTGG
     7981 AGGAGGAGAT ATGAGGGACA ATTGGAGAAG TGAATTATAT AAATATAAAG TAGTAAAAAT
     8041 TGAACCATTA GGAGTAGCAC CCACCAAGGC AAAGAGAAGA GTGGTGCAGA GAGAAAAAAG
     8101 AGCAGTGGGA ATAGGAGCTT TGTTCCTTGG GTTCTTGGGA GCAGCAGGAA GCACTATGGG
     8161 CGCAGCGTCA ATGACGCTGA CGGTACAGGC CAGACAATTA TTGTCTGGTA TAGTGCAGCA
     8221 GCAGAACAAT TTGCTGAGGG CTATTGAGGC GCAACAGCAT CTGTTGCAAC TCACAGTCTG
     8281 GGGCATCAAG CAGCTCCAGG CAAGAATCCT GGCTGTGGAA AGATACCTAA AGGATCAACA
     8341 GCTCCTGGGG ATTTGGGGTT GCTCTGGAAA ACTCATTTGC ACCACTGCTG TGCCTTGGAA
     8401 TGCTAGTTGG AGTAATAAAT CTCTGGAACA GATTTGGAAT CACACGACCT GGATGGAGTG
     8461 GGACAGAGAA ATTAACAATT ACACAAGCTT AATACACTCC TTAATTGAAG AATCGCAAAA
     8521 CCAGCAAGAA AAGAATGAAC AAGAATTATT GGAATTAGAT AAATGGGCAA GTTTGTGGAA
     8581 TTGGTTTAAC ATAACAAATT GGCTGTGGTA TATAAAATTA TTCATAATGA TAGTAGGAGG
     8641 CTTGGTAGGT TTAAGAATAG TTTTTGCTGT ACTTTCTATA GTGAATAGAG TTAGGCAGGG
     8701 ATATTCACCA TTATCGTTTC AGACCCACCT CCCAACCCCG AGGGGACCCG ACAGGCCCGA
     8761 AGGAATAGAA GAAGAAGGTG GAGAGAGAGA CAGAGACAGA TCCATTCGAT TAGTGAACGG
     8821 ATCTCGACGG TATCGCCGAA TTCACAAATG GCAGTATTCA TCCACAATTT TAAAAGAAAA
     8881 GGGGGGATTG GGGGGTACAG TGCAGGGGAA AGAATAGTAG ACATAATAGC AACAGACATA
     8941 CAAACTAAAG AATTACAAAA ACAAATTACA AAAATTCAAA ATTTTCGGGT TTATTACAGG
     9001 GACAGCAGAG ATCCAGTTTG GACTAGTGGA GTTC
//
